# Supplementary material for: Rubisco small subunits from the unicellular green alga Chlamydomonas complement Rubisco‐deficient mutants of Arabidopsis
Source: New Phytol. 2017 Jan 13;214(2):655–67. doi: 10.1111/nph.14414 (PMC5363358; doi:10.1111/nph.14414)
Supplement: Supplementary file 2 — Notes S1 Expression vectors for Rubisco small subunit (rbcS) cassettes. [file NPH-214-655-s002.zip › 1AAt - pGWB4.gb]

LOCUS       Exported               18002 bp ds-DNA     circular SYN 30-JUL-2016
DEFINITION  synthetic circular DNA.
ACCESSION   .
VERSION     .
KEYWORDS    1AAt - pGWB4
SOURCE      synthetic DNA construct
  ORGANISM  synthetic DNA construct
REFERENCE   1  (bases 1 to 18002)
  AUTHORS   .
  TITLE     Direct Submission
  JOURNAL   Exported Saturday, Jul 30, 2016 from SnapGene Viewer 3.1.2
            http://www.snapgene.com
FEATURES             Location/Qualifiers
     source          1..18002
                     /organism="synthetic DNA construct"
                     /mol_type="other DNA"
     CDS             complement(145..516)
                     /codon_start=1
                     /gene="traJ"
                     /product="oriT-recognizing protein"
                     /note="traJ"
                     /translation="MADETKPTRKGSPPIKVYCLPDERRAIEEKAAAAGMSLSAYLLAV
                     GQGYKITGVVDYEHVRELARINGDLGRLGGLLKLWLTDDPRTARFGDATILALLAKIEE
                     KQDELGKVMMGVVRPRAEP"
     oriT            549..658
                     /note="incP origin of transfer"
     CDS             complement(1339..1989)
                     /codon_start=1
                     /gene="tetR"
                     /product="tetracycline resistance regulatory protein"
                     /note="TetR"
                     /translation="MTKLQPNTVIRAALDLLNEVGVDGLTTRKLAERLGVQQPALYWHF
                     RNKRALLDALAEAMLAENHTHSVPRADDDWRSFLIGNARSFRQALLAYRDGARIHAGTR
                     PGAPQMETADAQLRFLCEAGFSAGDAVNALMTISYFTVGAVLEEQAGDSDAGERGGTVE
                     QAPLSPLLRAAIDAFDEAGPDAAFEQGLAVIVDGLAKRRLVVRNVEGPRKGDD"
     misc_feature    2454..2478
                     /note="RB T-DNA repeat"
                     /note="right border repeat from nopaline C58 T-DNA"
     promoter        2602..2781
                     /note="NOS promoter"
                     /note="nopaline synthase promoter"
     promoter        2634..2817
                     /function="NOS promoter"
                     /note="NOS promoter"
                     /note="nopaline synthase promoter"
     CDS             2838..3632
                     /codon_start=1
                     /gene="aph(3')-II (or nptII)"
                     /product="aminoglycoside phosphotransferase from Tn5"
                     /note="NeoR/KanR"
                     /note="confers resistance to neomycin, kanamycin, and G418 
                     (Geneticin(R))"
                     /translation="MIEQDGLHAGSPAAWVERLFGYDWAQQTIGCSDAAVFRLSAQGRP
                     VLFVKTDLSGALNELQDEAARLSWLATTGVPCAAVLDVVTEAGRDWLLLGEVPGQDLLS
                     SHLAPAEKVSIMADAMRRLHTLDPATCPFDHQAKHRIERARTRMEAGLVDQDDLDEEHQ
                     GLAPAELFARLKARMPDGDDLVVTHGDACLPNIMVENGRFSGFIDCGRLGVADRYQDIA
                     LATRDIAEELGGEWADRFLVLYGIAAPDSQRIAFYRLLDEFF"
     terminator      4022..4274
                     /note="NOS terminator"
                     /note="nopaline synthase terminator and poly(A) signal"
     protein_bind    4823..4844
                     /bound_moiety="E. coli catabolite activator protein"
                     /note="CAP binding site"
                     /note="CAP binding activates transcription in the presence 
                     of cAMP."
     promoter        4859..4889
                     /note="lac promoter"
                     /note="promoter for the E. coli lac operon"
     protein_bind    4897..4913
                     /bound_moiety="lac repressor encoded by lacI"
                     /note="lac operator"
                     /note="The lac repressor binds to the lac operator to 
                     inhibit transcription in E. coli. This inhibition can be 
                     relieved by adding lactose or 
                     isopropyl-beta-D-thiogalactopyranoside (IPTG)."
     primer_bind     4921..4937
                     /note="M13 rev"
                     /note="common sequencing primer, one of multiple similar 
                     variants"
     protein_bind    4977..5001
                     /gene="mutant version of attB"
                     /bound_moiety="BP Clonase(TM)"
                     /note="attB1"
                     /note="recombination site for the Gateway(R) BP reaction"
     misc_feature    5016..7015
                     /note="1A promoter"
                     /note="Arabidopsis RbcS1A promoter"
     misc_feature    7016..7180
                     /note="1A TP"
                     /note="Arabidopsis RbcS1A transit peptide"
     misc_feature    7181..7555
                     /note="1AAt"
     protein_bind    7569..7593
                     /gene="mutant version of attB"
                     /bound_moiety="BP Clonase(TM)"
                     /note="attB2"
                     /note="recombination site for the Gateway(R) BP reaction"
     CDS             7598..8317
                     /codon_start=1
                     /product="enhanced GFP"
                     /note="EGFP"
                     /note="mammalian codon-optimized"
                     /translation="MVSKGEELFTGVVPILVELDGDVNGHKFSVSGEGEGDATYGKLTL
                     KFICTTGKLPVPWPTLVTTFTYGVQCFSRYPDHMKQHDFFKSAMPEGYVQERTIFFKDD
                     GNYKTRAEVKFEGDTLVNRIELKGIDFKEDGNILGHKLEYNYNSHNVYIMADKQKNGIK
                     VNFKIRHNIEDGSVQLADHYQQNTPIGDGPVLLPDNHYLSTQSALSKDPNEKRDHMVLL
                     EFVTAAGITHGMDELYK"
     terminator      8342..8594
                     /note="NOS terminator"
                     /note="nopaline synthase terminator and poly(A) signal"
     terminator      9023..9275
                     /note="NOS terminator"
                     /note="nopaline synthase terminator and poly(A) signal"
     CDS             complement(9743..10768)
                     /codon_start=1
                     /gene="aph(4)-Ia"
                     /product="aminoglycoside phosphotransferase from E. coli"
                     /note="HygR"
                     /note="confers resistance to hygromycin"
                     /translation="MKKPELTATSVEKFLIEKFDSVSDLMQLSEGEESRAFSFDVGGRG
                     YVLRVNSCADGFYKDRYVYRHFASAALPIPEVLDIGEFSESLTYCISRRAQGVTLQDLP
                     ETELPAVLQPVAEAMDAIAAADLSQTSGFGPFGPQGIGQYTTWRDFICAIADPHVYHWQ
                     TVMDDTVSASVAQALDELMLWAEDCPEVRHLVHADFGSNNVLTDNGRITAVIDWSEAMF
                     GDSQYEVANIFFWRPWLACMEQQTRYFERRHPELAGSPRLRAYMLRIGLDQLYQSLVDG
                     NFDDAAWAQGRCDAIVRSGAGTVGRTQIARRSAAVWTDGCVEVLADSGNRRPSTRPRAK
                     E"
     promoter        complement(10778..11122)
                     /note="CaMV 35S promoter"
                     /note="strong constitutive promoter from cauliflower mosaic
                     virus"
     primer_bind     complement(11232..11248)
                     /note="M13 fwd"
                     /note="common sequencing primer, one of multiple similar 
                     variants"
     misc_feature    11866..11890
                     /note="LB T-DNA repeat"
                     /note="left border repeat from nopaline C58 T-DNA"
     CDS             complement(13486..14634)
                     /codon_start=1
                     /product="trans-acting replication protein that binds to 
                     and activates oriV"
                     /note="trfA"
                     /translation="MNRTFDRKAYRQELIDAGFSAEDAETIASRTVMRAPRETFQSVGS
                     MVQQATAKIERDSVQLAPPALPAPSAAVERSRRLEQEAAGLAKSMTIDTRGTMTTKKRK
                     TAGEDLAKQVSEAKQAALLKHTKQQIKEMQLSLFDIAPWPDTMRAMPNDTARSALFTTR
                     NKKIPREALQNKVIFHVNKDVKITYTGVELRADDDELVWQQVLEYAKRTPIGEPITFTF
                     YELCQDLGWSINGRYYTKAEECLSRLQATAMGFTSDRVGHLESVSLLHRFRVLDRGKKT
                     SRCQVLIDEEIVVLFAGDHYTKFIWEKYRKLSPTARRMFDYFSSHREPYPLKLETFRLM
                     CGSDSTRVKKWREQVGEACEELRGSGLVEHAWVNDDLVHCKR"
     CDS             complement(14933..15727)
                     /codon_start=1
                     /gene="aphA-3"
                     /product="aminoglycoside phosphotransferase"
                     /note="KanR"
                     /note="confers resistance to kanamycin"
                     /translation="MAKMRISPELKKLIEKYRCVKDTEGMSPAKVYKLVGENENLYLKM
                     TDSRYKGTTYDVEREKDMMLWLEGKLPVPKVLHFERHDGWSNLLMSEADGVLCSEEYED
                     EQSPEKIIELYAECIRLFHSIDISDCPYTNSLDSRLAELDYLLNNDLADVDCENWEEDT
                     PFKDPRELYDFLKTEKPEEELVFSHGDLGDSNIFVKDGKVSGFIDLGRSGRADKWYDIA
                     FCVRSIREDIGEEQYVELFFDLLGIKPDWEKIKYYILLDELF"
     mobile_element  15919..16686
                     /mobile_element_type="insertion sequence:IS1"
                     /note="IS1"
                     /note="prokaryotic transposable element"
     rep_origin      17309..18
                     /note="oriV"
                     /note="incP origin of replication"
ORIGIN
        1 tgagcgtcgc aaaggcgctc ggtcttgcct tgctcgtcgg tgatgtactt caccagctcc
       61 gcgaagtcgc tcttcttgat ggagcgcatg gggacgtgct tggcaatcac gcgcaccccc
      121 cggccgtttt agcggctaaa aaagtcatgg ctctgccctc gggcggacca cgcccatcat
      181 gaccttgcca agctcgtcct gcttctcttc gatcttcgcc agcagggcga ggatcgtggc
      241 atcaccgaac cgcgccgtgc gcgggtcgtc ggtgagccag agtttcagca ggccgcccag
      301 gcggcccagg tcgccattga tgcgggccag ctcgcggacg tgctcatagt ccacgacgcc
      361 cgtgattttg tagccctggc cgacggccag caggtaggcc gacaggctca tgccggccgc
      421 cgccgccttt tcctcaatcg ctcttcgttc gtctggaagg cagtacacct tgataggtgg
      481 gctgcccttc ctggttggct tggtttcatc agccatccgc ttgccctcat ctgttacgcc
      541 ggcggtagcc ggccagcctc gcagagcagg attcccgttg agcaccgcca ggtgcgaata
      601 agggacagtg aagaaggaac acccgctcgc gggtgggcct acttcaccta tcctgcccgg
      661 ctgacgccgt tggatacacc aaggaaagtc tacacgaacc ctttggcaaa atcctgtata
      721 tcgtgcgaaa aaggatggat ataccgaaaa aatcgctata atgaccccga agcagggtta
      781 tgcagcggaa aagcgccacg cttcccgaag ggagaaaggc ggacaggtat ccggtaagcg
      841 gcagggtcgg aacaggagag cgcacgaggg agcttccagg gggaaacgcc tggtatcttt
      901 atagtcctgt cgggtttcgc cacctctgac ttgagcgtcg atttttgtga tgctcgtcag
      961 gggggcggag cctatggaaa aacgccagca acgcggcctt tttacggttc ctggcctttt
     1021 gctggccttt tgctcacatg ttctttcctg cgttatcccc tgattctgtg gataaccgta
     1081 ttaccgcctt tgagtgagct gataccgctc gccgcagccg aacgaccgag cgcagcgagt
     1141 cagtgagcga ggaagcggaa gagcgccaga aggccgccag agaggccgag cgcggccgtg
     1201 aggcttggac gctagggcag ggcatgaaaa agcccgtagc gggctgctac gggcgtctga
     1261 cgcggtggaa agggggaggg gatgttgtct acatggctct gctgtagtga gtgggttgcg
     1321 ctccggcagc ggtcctgatc aatcgtcacc ctttctcggt ccttcaacgt tcctgacaac
     1381 gagcctcctt ttcgccaatc catcgacaat caccgcgagt ccctgctcga acgctgcgtc
     1441 cggaccggct tcgtcgaagg cgtctatcgc ggcccgcaac agcggcgaga gcggagcctg
     1501 ttcaacggtg ccgccgcgct cgccggcatc gctgtcgccg gcctgctcct caagcacggc
     1561 cccaacagtg aagtagctga ttgtcatcag cgcattgacg gcgtccccgg ccgaaaaacc
     1621 cgcctcgcag aggaagcgaa gctgcgcgtc ggccgtttcc atctgcggtg cgcccggtcg
     1681 cgtgccggca tggatgcgcg cgccatcgcg gtaggcgagc agcgcctgcc tgaagctgcg
     1741 ggcattcccg atcagaaatg agcgccagtc gtcgtcggct ctcggcaccg aatgcgtatg
     1801 attctccgcc agcatggctt cggccagtgc gtcgagcagc gcccgcttgt tcctgaagtg
     1861 ccagtaaagc gccggctgct gaacccccaa ccgttccgcc agtttgcgtg tcgtcagacc
     1921 gtctacgccg acctcgttca acaggtccag ggcggcacgg atcactgtat tcggctgcaa
     1981 ctttgtcatg cttgacactt tatcactgat aaacataata tgtccaccaa cttatcagtg
     2041 ataaagaatc cgcgcgttca atcggaccag cggaggctgg tccggaggcc agacgtgaaa
     2101 cccaacatac ccctgatcgt aattctgagc actgtcgcgc tcgacgctgt cggcatcggc
     2161 ctgattatgc cggtgctgcc gggcctcctg cgcgatctgg ttcactcgaa cgacgtcacc
     2221 gcccactatg gcattctgct ggcgctgtat gcgttggtgc aatttgcctg cgcacctgtg
     2281 ctgggcgcgc tgtcggatcg tttcgggcgg cggccaatct tgctcgtctc gctggccggc
     2341 gccagatctg gggaaccctg tggttggcat gcacatacaa atggacgaac ggataaacct
     2401 tttcacgccc ttttaaatat ccgattattc taataaacgc tcttttctct taggtttacc
     2461 cgccaatata tcctgtcaaa cactgatagt ttaaactgaa ggcgggaaac gacaatctga
     2521 tcatgagcgg agaattaagg gagtcacgtt atgacccccg ccgatgacgc gggacaagcc
     2581 gttttacgtt tggaactgac agaaccgcaa cgttgaagga gccactcagc cgcgggtttc
     2641 tggagtttaa tgagctaagc acatacgtca gaaaccatta ttgcgcgttc aaaagtcgcc
     2701 taaggtcact atcagctagc aaatatttct tgtcaaaaat gctccactga cgttccataa
     2761 attcccctcg gtatccaatt agagtctcat attcactctc aatccaaata atctgcaccg
     2821 gatctggatc gtttcgcatg attgaacaag atggattgca cgcaggttct ccggccgctt
     2881 gggtggagag gctattcggc tatgactggg cacaacagac aatcggctgc tctgatgccg
     2941 ccgtgttccg gctgtcagcg caggggcgcc cggttctttt tgtcaagacc gacctgtccg
     3001 gtgccctgaa tgaactgcag gacgaggcag cgcggctatc gtggctggcc acgacgggcg
     3061 ttccttgcgc agctgtgctc gacgttgtca ctgaagcggg aagggactgg ctgctattgg
     3121 gcgaagtgcc ggggcaggat ctcctgtcat ctcaccttgc tcctgccgag aaagtatcca
     3181 tcatggctga tgcaatgcgg cggctgcata cgcttgatcc ggctacctgc ccattcgacc
     3241 accaagcgaa acatcgcatc gagcgagcac gtactcggat ggaagccggt cttgtcgatc
     3301 aggatgatct ggacgaagag catcaggggc tcgcgccagc cgaactgttc gccaggctca
     3361 aggcgcgcat gcccgacggc gatgatctcg tcgtgaccca tggcgatgcc tgcttgccga
     3421 atatcatggt ggaaaatggc cgcttttctg gattcatcga ctgtggccgg ctgggtgtgg
     3481 cggaccgcta tcaggacata gcgttggcta cccgtgatat tgctgaagag cttggcggcg
     3541 aatgggctga ccgcttcctc gtgctttacg gtatcgccgc tcccgattcg cagcgcatcg
     3601 ccttctatcg ccttcttgac gagttcttct gagcgggact ctggggttcg aaatgaccga
     3661 ccaagcgacg cccaacctgc catcacgaga tttcgattcc accgccgcct tctatgaaag
     3721 gttgggcttc ggaatcgttt tccgggacgc cggctggatg atcctccagc gcggggatct
     3781 catgctggag ttcttcgccc acgggatctc tgcggaacag gcggtcgaag gtgccgatat
     3841 cattacgaca gcaacggccg acaagcacaa cgccacgatc ctgagcgaca atatgatcgg
     3901 gcccggcgtc cacatcaacg gcgtcggcgg cgactgccca ggcaagaccg agatgcaccg
     3961 cgatatcttg ctgcgttcgg atattttcgt ggagttcccg ccacagaccc ggatgatccc
     4021 cgatcgttca aacatttggc aataaagttt cttaagattg aatcctgttg ccggtcttgc
     4081 gatgattatc atataatttc tgttgaatta cgttaagcat gtaataatta acatgtaatg
     4141 catgacgtta tttatgagat gggtttttat gattagagtc ccgcaattat acatttaata
     4201 cgcgatagaa aacaaaatat agcgcgcaaa ctaggataaa ttatcgcgcg cggtgtcatc
     4261 tatgttacta gatcgggcct cctgtcnnnn nnnnnnnnnn nnnnnnnnnn nnnnnnnnnn
     4321 nnnnnnnnnn nnnnnnnnnn nnnnnnnnnn nnnnnnnnnn nnnnnnnngc tctgagggan
     4381 nnnnnnnnnn nnnnnnnnnn nnnnnnnnnn nnnnnnnnnn nnnnnnnnnn nnnnnnnnnn
     4441 nnnnnnnnnn nnnnnnnnnn nnnnnnnnnn nnnnnnnnnn nnnnnnnnnn nnnnnnnnnn
     4501 nnnnnnnnnn nnnnnnnnnn nnnnnnnnnn nnnnnnnnnn tggtttcatt ggtgacgttt
     4561 ccggccttgc taatggtaat ggtnnnnnnn nnnnnnnnnn nnnnnnnnnn nnnnnnnnnn
     4621 nnnnnnnnnn nnnnnnnnnn nnnnnacctt taatgaataa tttccgtcaa tatttacctt
     4681 ccctccctca atcggttgaa tgtcgccctt ttgtctttgg cccaatacgc aaaccgcctc
     4741 tccccgcgcg ttggccgatt cattaatgca gctggcacga caggtttccc gactggaaag
     4801 cgggcagtga gcgcaacgca attaatgtga gttagctcac tcattaggca ccccaggctt
     4861 tacactttat gcttccggct cgtatgttgt gtggaattgt gagcggataa caatttcaca
     4921 caggaaacag ctatgaccat gattacgcca agcttgcatg cctgcaggct ctaatcacaa
     4981 gtttgtacaa aaaagcaggc tccgaattcg ccctttcgga attttgtggg ctctttacct
     5041 tacgaggagc ttgagcttca atgttttgat taaaataata gaaggcttct tgtaatatag
     5101 gattattggt caacaaattc ttattgtcca agatattaac tgtttgactg agtctcaaag
     5161 tggaattaga aacatcttat tatgatatgt gggtactttc tagtttcgac aaacatgttt
     5221 atggctttca tctatcaaga ttcttcactc tataattaga attcaaaagt agagttcact
     5281 gtcagaattc aaatttatta tgtgtttttt ttccgtggtc gagattgtgt attattcttt
     5341 agttattaca agacttttag ctaaaatttg aaagaattta ctttaagaaa atcttaacat
     5401 ctgagataat ttcagcaata gattatattt ttcattactc tagcagtatt tttgcagatc
     5461 aatcgcaaca tatatggttg ttagaaaaaa tgcactatat atatatatat tattttttca
     5521 attaaaagtg catgatatat aatatatata tatatatata tatgtgtgtg tgtatatggt
     5581 caaagaaatt cttatacaaa tatacacgaa cacatatatt tgacaaaatc aaagtattac
     5641 actaaacaat gagttggtgc atggccaaaa caaatatgta gattaaaaat tccagcctcc
     5701 aaaaaaaaat ccaagtgttg taaagcatta tatatatata gtagatccca aatttttgta
     5761 caattccaca ctgatcgaat ttttaaagtt gaatatctga cgtaggattt ttttaatgtc
     5821 ttacctgacc atttactaat aacattcata cgttttcatt tgaaatatcc tctataatta
     5881 tattgaattt ggcacataat aagaaaccta attggtgatt tattttacta gtaaatttct
     5941 ggtgatgggc tttctactag aaagctctcg gaaaatcttg gaccaaatcc atattccatg
     6001 acttcgattg ttaaccctat tagttttcac aaacatacta tcaatatcat tgcaacggaa
     6061 aaggtacaag taaaacattc aatccgatag ggaagtgatg taggaggttg ggaagacagg
     6121 cccagaaaga gatttatctg acttgttttg tgtatagttt tcaatgttca taaaggaaga
     6181 tggagacttg agaagttttt tttggacttt gtttagcttt gttgggcgtt tttttttttt
     6241 gatcaataac tttgttgggc ttatgatttg taatattttc gtggactctt tagtttattt
     6301 agacgtgcta actttgttgg gcttatgact tgttgtaaca tattgtaaca gatgacttga
     6361 tgtgcgacta atctttacac attaaacata gttctgtttt ttgaaagttc ttattttcat
     6421 ttttatttga atgttatata tttttctata tttataattc tagtaaaagg caaattttgc
     6481 ttttaaatga aaaaaatata tattccacag tttcacctaa tcttatgcat ttagcagtac
     6541 aaattcaaaa atttcccatt tttattcatg aatcatacca ttatatatta actaaatcca
     6601 aggtaaaaaa aaggtatgaa agctctatag taagtaaaat ataaattccc cataaggaaa
     6661 gggccaagtc caccaggcaa gtaaaatgag caagcaccac tccaccatca cacaatttca
     6721 ctcatagata acgataagat tcatggaatt atcttccacg tggcattatt ccagcggttc
     6781 aagccgataa gggtctcaac acctctcctt aggcctttgt ggccgttacc aagtaaaatt
     6841 aacctcacac atatccacac tcaaaatcca acggtgtaga tcctagtcca cttgaatctc
     6901 atgtatccta gaccctccga tcactccaaa gcttgttctc attgttgtta tcattatata
     6961 tagatgacca aagcactaga ccaaacctca gtcacacaaa gagtaaagaa gaacaatggc
     7021 ttcctctatg ctctcttccg ctactatggt tgcctctccg gctcaggcca ctatggtcgc
     7081 tcctttcaac ggacttaagt cctccgctgc cttcccagcc acccgcaagg ctaacaacga
     7141 cattacttcc atcacaagca acggcggaag agttaactgc atgcaggtgt ggcctccgat
     7201 tggaaagaag aagtttgaga ctctctctta ccttcctgac cttaccgatt ccgaattggc
     7261 taaggaagtt gactacctta tccgcaacaa gtggattcct tgtgttgaat tcgagttgga
     7321 gcacggattt gtgtaccgtg agcacggtaa ctcacccgga tactatgatg gacggtactg
     7381 gacaatgtgg aagcttccct tgttcggttg caccgactcc gctcaagtgt tgaaggaagt
     7441 ggaagagtgc aagaaggagt accccaatgc cttcattagg atcatcggat tcgacaacac
     7501 ccgtcaagtc cagtgcatca gtttcattgc ctacaagcca ccaagcttca ccggtaaggg
     7561 cgaattcgac ccagctttct tgtacaaagt ggtgatcatg gtgagcaagg gcgaggagct
     7621 gttcaccggg gtggtgccca tcctggtcga gctggacggc gacgtgaacg gccacaagtt
     7681 cagcgtgtcc ggcgagggcg agggcgatgc cacctacggc aagctgaccc tgaagttcat
     7741 ctgcaccacc ggcaagctgc ccgtgccctg gcccaccctc gtgaccacct tcacctacgg
     7801 cgtgcagtgc ttcagccgct accccgacca catgaagcag cacgacttct tcaagtccgc
     7861 catgcccgaa ggctacgtcc aggagcgcac catcttcttc aaggacgacg gcaactacaa
     7921 gacccgcgcc gaggtgaagt tcgagggcga caccctggtg aaccgcatcg agctgaaggg
     7981 catcgacttc aaggaggacg gcaacatcct ggggcacaag ctggagtaca actacaacag
     8041 ccacaacgtc tatatcatgg ccgacaagca gaagaacggc atcaaggtga acttcaagat
     8101 ccgccacaac atcgaggacg gcagcgtgca gctcgccgac cactaccagc agaacacccc
     8161 catcggcgac ggccccgtgc tgctgcccga caaccactac ctgagcaccc agtccgccct
     8221 gagcaaagac cccaacgaga agcgcgatca catggtcctg ctggagttcg tgaccgccgc
     8281 cgggatcact cacggcatgg acgagctgta caagtaaagc ggcccgagct cgaatttccc
     8341 cgatcgttca aacatttggc aataaagttt cttaagattg aatcctgttg ccggtcttgc
     8401 gatgattatc atataatttc tgttgaatta cgttaagcat gtaataatta acatgtaatg
     8461 catgacgtta tttatgagat gggtttttat gattagagtc ccgcaattat acatttaata
     8521 cgcgatagaa aacaaaatat agcgcgcaaa ctaggataaa ttatcgcgcg cggtgtcatc
     8581 tatgttacta gatcgggaat tagcttcatc aacgcaagac atgcgcacga ccgtctgaca
     8641 ggagaggaat ttccgacgag cacagaaagg acttgctctt ggacgtaggc ctatttctca
     8701 ggcacatgta tcaagtgttc ggacgtgggt tttcgatggt gtatcagccg ccgccaactg
     8761 ggagatgagg aggctttctt ggggggcagt cagcagttca tttcacaaga cagaggaact
     8821 tgtaaggaga tgcactgatt tatcttggcg caaaccagca ggacgaatta gtgggaatag
     8881 cccgcgaata tctaagttat gcctgtcggc atgagcagaa acttccaatt cgaaacagtt
     8941 tggagaggtt gtttttgggc ataccttttg ttagtcagcc tctcgattgc tcatcgtcat
     9001 tacacagtac cgaagtttga tcgatctagt aacatagatg acaccgcgcg cgataattta
     9061 tcctagtttg cgcgctatat tttgttttct atcgcgtatt aaatgtataa ttgcgggact
     9121 ctaatcataa aaacccatct cataaataac gtcatgcatt acatgttaat tattacatgc
     9181 ttaacgtaat tcaacagaaa ttatatgata atcatcgcaa gaccggcaac aggattcaat
     9241 cttaagaaac tttattgcca aatgtttgaa cgatctgctt cgacgcactc cttctttact
     9301 ccaccatctc gtccttattg aaaacgtggg tagcaccaaa acgaatcaag tcgctggaac
     9361 tgaagttacc aatcacgctg gatgatttgc cagttggatt aatcttgcct ttccccgcat
     9421 gaataatatt gatgaatgca tgcgtgaggg gtatttcgat tttggcaata gctgcaattg
     9481 ccgcgacatc ctccaacgag cataattctt cagaaaaata gcgatgttcc atgttgtcag
     9541 ggcatgcatg atgcacgtta tgaggtgacg gtgctaggca gtattccctc aaagtttcat
     9601 agtcagtatc atattcatca ttgcattcct gcaagagaga attgagacgc aatccacacg
     9661 ctgcggcaac cttccggcgt tcgtggtcta tttgctcttg gacgttgcaa acgtaagtgt
     9721 tggatcccgg tcggcatcta ctctattcct ttgccctcgg acgagtgctg gggcgtcggt
     9781 ttccactatc ggcgagtact tctacacagc catcggtcca gacggccgcg cttctgcggg
     9841 cgatttgtgt acgcccgaca gtcccggctc cggatcggac gattgcgtcg catcgaccct
     9901 gcgcccaagc tgcatcatcg aaattgccgt caaccaagct ctgatagagt tggtcaagac
     9961 caatgcggag catatacgcc cggagccgcg gcgatcctgc aagctccgga tgcctccgct
    10021 cgaagtagcg cgtctgctgc tccatacaag ccaaccacgg cctccagaag aagatgttgg
    10081 cgacctcgta ttgggaatcc ccgaacatcg cctcgctcca gtcaatgacc gctgttatgc
    10141 ggccattgtc cgtcaggaca ttgttggagc cgaaatccgc gtgcacgagg tgccggactt
    10201 cggggcagtc ctcggcccaa agcatcagct catcgagagc ctgcgcgacg gacgcactga
    10261 cggtgtcgtc catcacagtt tgccagtgat acacatgggg atcagcaatc gcgcatatga
    10321 aatcacgcca tgtagtgtat tgaccgattc cttgcggtcc gaatgggccg aacccgctcg
    10381 tctggctaag atcggccgca gcgatcgcat ccatggcctc cgcgaccggc tgcagaacag
    10441 cgggcagttc ggtttcaggc aggtcttgca acgtgacacc ctgtgcacgg cgggagatgc
    10501 aataggtcag gctctcgctg aattccccaa tgtcaagcac ttccggaatc gggagcgcgg
    10561 ccgatgcaaa gtgccgataa acataacgat ctttgtagaa accatcggcg cagctattta
    10621 cccgcaggac atatccacgc cctcctacat cgaagctgaa agcacgagat tcttcgccct
    10681 ccgagagctg catcaggtcg gagacgctgt cgaacttttc gatcagaaac ttctcgacag
    10741 acgtcgcggt gagttcaggc tttttcatat cggggtcgtc ctctccaaat gaaatgaact
    10801 tccttatata gaggaagggt cttgcgaagg atagtgggat tgtgcgtcat cccttacgtc
    10861 agtggagata tcacatcaat ccacttgctt tgaagacgtg gttggaacgt cttctttttc
    10921 cacgatgctc ctcgtgggtg ggggtccatc tttgggacca ctgtcggcag aggcatcttg
    10981 aacgatagcc tttcctttat cgcaatgatg gcatttgtag gtgccacctt ccttttctac
    11041 tgtccttttg atgaagtgac agatagctgg gcaatggaat ccgaggaggt ttcccgatat
    11101 taccctttgt tgaaaagtct caatagccct ttggtcttct gagactgtat ctttgatatt
    11161 cttggagtag acgagagtgt cgtgctccac catgttgacg gatctctagg acgcgtccta
    11221 gaagctaatt cactggccgt cgttttacaa cgtcgtgact gggaaaaccc tggcgttacc
    11281 caacttaatc gccttgcagc acatccccct ttcgccagct ggcgtaatag cgaagaggcc
    11341 cgcaccgatc gcccttccca acagttgcgc agcctgaatg gcgcccgctc ctttcgcttt
    11401 cttcccttcc tttctcgcca cgttcnnnnn nnnnnnnnnn nnnnnnnnnn nnnnnnnnnn
    11461 nnnnnnnnnn nnnnnnnnnn nnnnnnnnnn nnnnnnnnnn nnnnnnnnnn nnnnnnnnnn
    11521 nnnnnnnnnn nnnnnnnnnn nnnnnnnnnn nnnnnnnnnn nnnnnncctt tgacgttgga
    11581 gtccacgttc tttaatagtg gactcttgtt ccaaactgga acaacactca accctatctc
    11641 gggctattct tttgatttat aagggatttt gccgatttcg gaaccaccat caaacaggat
    11701 tttcgcctgc tggggcaaac cagcgtggac cgcttgctgc aactctctca gggccaggcg
    11761 gtgaagggca atcagctgtt gcccgtctca ctggtgaaaa gaaaaaccac cccagtacat
    11821 taaaaacgtc cgcaatgtgt tattaagttg tctaagcgtc aatttgttta caccacaata
    11881 tatcctgcca ccagccagcc aacagctccc cgaccggcag ctcggcacaa aatcaccact
    11941 cgatacaggc agcccatcag tccgggacgg cgtcagcggg agagccgttg taaggcggca
    12001 gactttgctc atgttaccga tgctattcgg aagaacggca actaagctgc cgggtttgaa
    12061 acacggatga tctcgcggag ggtagcatgt tgattgtaac gatgacagag cgttgctgcc
    12121 tgtgatcaaa tatcatctcc ctcgcagaga tccgaattat cagccttctt attcatttct
    12181 cgcttaaccg tgacaggctg tcgatcttga gaactatgcc gacataatag gaaatcgctg
    12241 gataaagccg ctgaggaagc tgagtggcgc tatttcttta gaagtgaacg ttgacgatat
    12301 caactcccct atccattgct caccgaatgg tacaggtcgg ggacccgaag ttccgactgt
    12361 cggcctgatg catccccggc tgatcgaccc cagatctggg gctgagaaag cccagtaagg
    12421 aaacaactgt aggttcgagt cgcgagatcc cccggaacca aaggaagtag gttaaacccg
    12481 ctccgatcag gccgagccac gccaggccga gaacattggt tcctgtaggc atcgggattg
    12541 gcggatcaaa cactaaagct actggaacga gcagaagtcc tccggccgcc agttgccagg
    12601 cggtaaaggt gagcagaggc acgggaggtt gccacttgcg ggtcagcacg gttccgaacg
    12661 ccatggaaac cgcccccgcc aggcccgctg cgacgccgac aggatctagc gctgcgtttg
    12721 gtgtcaacac caacagcgcc acgcccgcag ttccgcaaat agcccccagg accgccatca
    12781 atcgtatcgg gctacctagc agagcggcag agatgaacac gaccatcagc ggctgcacag
    12841 cgcctaccgt cgccgcgacc ccgcccggca ggcggtagac cgaaataaac aacaagctcc
    12901 agaatagcga aatattaagt gcgccgagga tgaagatgcg catccaccag attcccgttg
    12961 gaatctgtcg gacgatcatc acgagcaata aacccgccgg caacgcccgc agcagcatac
    13021 cggcgacccc tcggcctcgc tgttcgggct ccacgaaaac gccggacaga tgcgccttgt
    13081 gagcgtcctt ggggccgtcc tcctgtttga agaccgacag cccaatgatc tcgccgtcga
    13141 tgtaggcgcc gaatgccacg gcatctcgca accgttcagc gaacgcctcc atgggctttt
    13201 tctcctcgtg ctcgtaaacg gacccgaaca tctctggagc tttcttcagg gccgacaatc
    13261 ggatctcgcg gaaatcctgc acgtcggccg ctccaagccg tcgaatctga gccttaatca
    13321 caattgtcaa ttttaatcct ctgtttatcg gcagttcgta gagcgcgccg tgcgtcccga
    13381 gcgatactga gcgaagcaag tgcgtcgagc agtgcccgct tgttcctgaa atgccagtaa
    13441 agcgctggct gctgaacccc cagccggaac tgaccccaca aggccctagc gtttgcaatg
    13501 caccaggtca tcattgaccc aggcgtgttc caccaggccg ctgcctcgca actcttcgca
    13561 ggcttcgccg acctgctcgc gccacttctt cacgcgggtg gaatccgatc cgcacatgag
    13621 gcggaaggtt tccagcttga gcgggtacgg ctcccggtgc gagctgaaat agtcgaacat
    13681 ccgtcgggcc gtcggcgaca gcttgcggta cttctcccat atgaatttcg tgtagtggtc
    13741 gccagcaaac agcacgacga tttcctcgtc gatcaggacc tggcaacggg acgttttctt
    13801 gccacggtcc aggacgcgga agcggtgcag cagcgacacc gattccaggt gcccaacgcg
    13861 gtcggacgtg aagcccatcg ccgtcgcctg taggcgcgac aggcattcct cggccttcgt
    13921 gtaataccgg ccattgatcg accagcccag gtcctggcaa agctcgtaga acgtgaaggt
    13981 gatcggctcg ccgatagggg tgcgcttcgc gtactccaac acctgctgcc acaccagttc
    14041 gtcatcgtcg gcccgcagct cgacgccggt gtaggtgatc ttcacgtcct tgttgacgtg
    14101 gaaaatgacc ttgttttgca gcgcctcgcg cgggattttc ttgttgcgcg tggtgaacag
    14161 ggcagagcgg gccgtgtcgt ttggcatcgc tcgcatcgtg tccggccacg gcgcaatatc
    14221 gaacaaggaa agctgcattt ccttgatctg ctgcttcgtg tgtttcagca acgcggcctg
    14281 cttggcctcg ctgacctgtt ttgccaggtc ctcgccggcg gtttttcgct tcttggtcgt
    14341 catagttcct cgcgtgtcga tggtcatcga cttcgccaaa cctgccgcct cctgttcgag
    14401 acgacgcgaa cgctccacgg cggccgatgg cgcgggcagg gcagggggag ccagttgcac
    14461 gctgtcgcgc tcgatcttgg ccgtagcttg ctggaccatc gagccgacgg actggaaggt
    14521 ttcgcggggc gcacgcatga cggtgcggct tgcgatggtt tcggcatcct cggcggaaaa
    14581 ccccgcgtcg atcagttctt gcctgtatgc cttccggtca aacgtccgat tcattcaccc
    14641 tccttgcggg attgccccga ctcacgccgg ggcaatgtgc ccttattcct gatttgaccc
    14701 gcctggtgcc ttggtgtcca gataatccac cttatcggca atgaagtcgg tcccgtagac
    14761 cgtctggccg tccttctcgt acttggtatt ccgaatcttg ccctgcacga ataccagcga
    14821 ccccttgccc aaatacttgc cgtgggcctc ggcctgagag ccaaaacact tgatgcggaa
    14881 gaagtcggtg cgctcctgct tgtcgccggc atcgttgcgc cacatctagg tactaaaaca
    14941 attcatccag taaaatataa tattttattt tctcccaatc aggcttgatc cccagtaagt
    15001 caaaaaatag ctcgacatac tgttcttccc cgatatcctc cctgatcgac cggacgcaga
    15061 aggcaatgtc ataccacttg tccgccctgc cgcttctccc aagatcaata aagccactta
    15121 ctttgccatc tttcacaaag atgttgctgt ctcccaggtc gccgtgggaa aagacaagtt
    15181 cctcttcggg cttttccgtc tttaaaaaat catacagctc gcgcggatct ttaaatggag
    15241 tgtcttcttc ccagttttcg caatccacat cggccagatc gttattcagt aagtaatcca
    15301 attcggctaa gcggctgtct aagctattcg tatagggaca atccgatatg tcgatggagt
    15361 gaaagagcct gatgcactcc gcatacagct cgataatctt ttcagggctt tgttcatctt
    15421 catactcttc cgagcaaagg acgccatcgg cctcactcat gagcagattg ctccagccat
    15481 catgccgttc aaagtgcagg acctttggaa caggcagctt tccttccagc catagcatca
    15541 tgtccttttc ccgttccaca tcataggtgg tccctttata ccggctgtcc gtcattttta
    15601 aatataggtt ttcattttct cccaccagct tatatacctt agcaggagac attccttccg
    15661 tatcttttac gcagcggtat ttttcgatca gttttttcaa ttccggtgat attctcattt
    15721 tagccattta ttatttcctt cctcttttct acagtattta aagatacccc aagaagctaa
    15781 ttataacaag acgaactcca attcactgtt ccttgcattc taaaacctta aataccagaa
    15841 aacagctttt tcaaagttgt tttcaaagtt ggcgtataac atagtatcga cggagccgat
    15901 tttgaaacca caattatggg tgatgctgcc aacttactga tttagtgtat gatggtgttt
    15961 ttgaggtgct ccagtggctt ctgtgtctat cagctgtccc tcctgttcag ctactgacgg
    16021 ggtggtgcgt aacggcaaaa gcaccgccgg acatcagcgc tatctctgct ctcactgccg
    16081 taaaacatgg caactgcagt tcacttacac cgcttctcaa cccggtacgc accagaaaat
    16141 cattgatatg gccatgaatg gcgttggatg ccgggcaaca gcccgcatta tgggcgttgg
    16201 cctcaacacg attttacgtc acttaaaaaa ctcaggccgc agtcggtaac ctcgcgcata
    16261 cagccgggca gtgacgtcat cgtctgcgcg gaaatggacg aacagtgggg ctatgtcggg
    16321 gctaaatcgc gccagcgctg gctgttttac gcgtatgaca gtctccggaa gacggttgtt
    16381 gcgcacgtat tcggtgaacg cactatggcg acgctggggc gtcttatgag cctgctgtca
    16441 ccctttgacg tggtgatatg gatgacggat ggctggccgc tgtatgaatc ccgcctgaag
    16501 ggaaagctgc acgtaatcag caagcgatat acgcagcgaa ttgagcggca taacctgaat
    16561 ctgaggcagc acctggcacg gctgggacgg aagtcgctgt cgttctcaaa atcggtggag
    16621 ctgcatgaca aagtcatcgg gcattatctg aacataaaac actatcaata agttggagtc
    16681 attacccaat tatgatagaa tttacaagct ataaggttat tgtcctgggt ttcaagcatt
    16741 agtccatgca agtttttatg ctttgcccat tctatagata tattgataag cgcgctgcct
    16801 atgccttgcc ccctgaaatc cttacatacg gcgatatctt ctatataaaa gatatattat
    16861 cttatcagta ttgtcaatat attcaaggca atctgcctcc tcatcctctt catcctcttc
    16921 gtcttggtag ctttttaaat atggcgcttc atagagtaat tctgtaaagg tccaattctc
    16981 gttttcatac ctcggtataa tcttacctat cacctcaaat ggttcgctgg gtttatcgca
    17041 cccccgaaca cgagcacggc acccgcgacc actatgccaa gaatgcccaa ggtaaaaatt
    17101 gccggccccg ccatgaagtc cgtgaatgcc ccgacggccg aagtgaaggg caggccgcca
    17161 cccaggccgc cgccctcact gcccggcacc tggtcgctga atgtcgatgc cagcacctgc
    17221 ggcacgtcaa tgcttccggg cgtcgcgctc gggctgatcg cccatcccgt tactgccccg
    17281 atcccggcaa tggcaaggac tgccagcgct gccatttttg gggtgaggcc gttcgcggcc
    17341 gaggggcgca gcccctgggg ggatgggagg cccgcgttag cgggccggga gggttcgaga
    17401 agggggggca ccccccttcg gcgtgcgcgg tcacgcgcac agggcgcagc cctggttaaa
    17461 aacaaggttt ataaatattg gtttaaaagc aggttaaaag acaggttagc ggtggccgaa
    17521 aaacgggcgg aaacccttgc aaatgctgga ttttctgcct gtggacagcc cctcaaatgt
    17581 caataggtgc gcccctcatc tgtcagcact ctgcccctca agtgtcaagg atcgcgcccc
    17641 tcatctgtca gtagtcgcgc ccctcaagtg tcaataccgc agggcactta tccccaggct
    17701 tgtccacatc atctgtggga aactcgcgta aaatcaggcg ttttcgccga tttgcgaggc
    17761 tggccagctc cacgtcgccg gccgaaatcg agcctgcccc tcatctgtca acgccgcgcc
    17821 gggtgagtcg gcccctcaag tgtcaacgtc cgcccctcat ctgtcagtga gggccaagtt
    17881 ttccgcgagg tatccacaac gccggcggcc gcggtgtctc gcacacggct tcgacggcgt
    17941 ttctggcgcg tttgcagggc catagacggc cgccagccca gcggcgaggg caaccagccc
    18001 gg
//
