# Supplementary material for: Rubisco small subunits from the unicellular green alga Chlamydomonas complement Rubisco‐deficient mutants of Arabidopsis
Source: New Phytol. 2017 Jan 13;214(2):655–67. doi: 10.1111/nph.14414 (PMC5363358; doi:10.1111/nph.14414)
Supplement: Supplementary file 2 — Notes S1 Expression vectors for Rubisco small subunit (rbcS) cassettes. [file NPH-214-655-s002.zip › 1AAtmod - pGWB4.gb]

LOCUS       Exported               18002 bp ds-DNA     circular SYN 30-JUL-2016
DEFINITION  synthetic circular DNA.
ACCESSION   .
VERSION     .
KEYWORDS    1AAtmod - pGWB4
SOURCE      synthetic DNA construct
  ORGANISM  synthetic DNA construct
REFERENCE   1  (bases 1 to 18002)
  AUTHORS   .
  TITLE     Direct Submission
  JOURNAL   Exported Saturday, Jul 30, 2016 from SnapGene Viewer 3.1.2
            http://www.snapgene.com
FEATURES             Location/Qualifiers
     source          1..18002
                     /organism="synthetic DNA construct"
                     /mol_type="other DNA"
     CDS             complement(145..516)
                     /codon_start=1
                     /gene="traJ"
                     /product="oriT-recognizing protein"
                     /note="traJ"
                     /translation="MADETKPTRKGSPPIKVYCLPDERRAIEEKAAAAGMSLSAYLLAV
                     GQGYKITGVVDYEHVRELARINGDLGRLGGLLKLWLTDDPRTARFGDATILALLAKIEE
                     KQDELGKVMMGVVRPRAEP"
     oriT            549..658
                     /note="incP origin of transfer"
     CDS             complement(1339..1989)
                     /codon_start=1
                     /gene="tetR"
                     /product="tetracycline resistance regulatory protein"
                     /note="TetR"
                     /translation="MTKLQPNTVIRAALDLLNEVGVDGLTTRKLAERLGVQQPALYWHF
                     RNKRALLDALAEAMLAENHTHSVPRADDDWRSFLIGNARSFRQALLAYRDGARIHAGTR
                     PGAPQMETADAQLRFLCEAGFSAGDAVNALMTISYFTVGAVLEEQAGDSDAGERGGTVE
                     QAPLSPLLRAAIDAFDEAGPDAAFEQGLAVIVDGLAKRRLVVRNVEGPRKGDD"
     misc_feature    2454..2478
                     /note="RB T-DNA repeat"
                     /note="right border repeat from nopaline C58 T-DNA"
     promoter        2602..2781
                     /note="NOS promoter"
                     /note="nopaline synthase promoter"
     promoter        2634..2817
                     /function="NOS promoter"
                     /note="NOS promoter"
                     /note="nopaline synthase promoter"
     CDS             2838..3632
                     /codon_start=1
                     /gene="aph(3')-II (or nptII)"
                     /product="aminoglycoside phosphotransferase from Tn5"
                     /note="NeoR/KanR"
                     /note="confers resistance to neomycin, kanamycin, and G418 
                     (Geneticin(R))"
                     /translation="MIEQDGLHAGSPAAWVERLFGYDWAQQTIGCSDAAVFRLSAQGRP
                     VLFVKTDLSGALNELQDEAARLSWLATTGVPCAAVLDVVTEAGRDWLLLGEVPGQDLLS
                     SHLAPAEKVSIMADAMRRLHTLDPATCPFDHQAKHRIERARTRMEAGLVDQDDLDEEHQ
                     GLAPAELFARLKARMPDGDDLVVTHGDACLPNIMVENGRFSGFIDCGRLGVADRYQDIA
                     LATRDIAEELGGEWADRFLVLYGIAAPDSQRIAFYRLLDEFF"
     terminator      4022..4274
                     /note="NOS terminator"
                     /note="nopaline synthase terminator and poly(A) signal"
     protein_bind    4823..4844
                     /bound_moiety="E. coli catabolite activator protein"
                     /note="CAP binding site"
                     /note="CAP binding activates transcription in the presence 
                     of cAMP."
     promoter        4859..4889
                     /note="lac promoter"
                     /note="promoter for the E. coli lac operon"
     protein_bind    4897..4913
                     /bound_moiety="lac repressor encoded by lacI"
                     /note="lac operator"
                     /note="The lac repressor binds to the lac operator to 
                     inhibit transcription in E. coli. This inhibition can be 
                     relieved by adding lactose or 
                     isopropyl-beta-D-thiogalactopyranoside (IPTG)."
     primer_bind     4921..4937
                     /note="M13 rev"
                     /note="common sequencing primer, one of multiple similar 
                     variants"
     protein_bind    4977..5001
                     /gene="mutant version of attB"
                     /bound_moiety="BP Clonase(TM)"
                     /note="attB1"
                     /note="recombination site for the Gateway(R) BP reaction"
     misc_feature    5016..7015
                     /note="1A promoter"
                     /note="Arabidopsis RbcS1A promoter"
     misc_feature    7016..7180
                     /note="1A TP"
                     /note="Arabidopsis RbcS1A transit peptide"
     misc_feature    7181..7246
                     /note="1AAt"
     misc_feature    7247..7285
                     /note="mod alpha-helix 1"
     misc_feature    7286..7417
                     /note="1AAt"
     misc_feature    7418..7459
                     /note="mod alpha-helix 2"
     misc_feature    7460..7555
                     /note="1AAt"
     protein_bind    7569..7593
                     /gene="mutant version of attB"
                     /bound_moiety="BP Clonase(TM)"
                     /note="attB2"
                     /note="recombination site for the Gateway(R) BP reaction"
     CDS             7598..8317
                     /codon_start=1
                     /product="enhanced GFP"
                     /note="EGFP"
                     /note="mammalian codon-optimized"
                     /translation="MVSKGEELFTGVVPILVELDGDVNGHKFSVSGEGEGDATYGKLTL
                     KFICTTGKLPVPWPTLVTTFTYGVQCFSRYPDHMKQHDFFKSAMPEGYVQERTIFFKDD
                     GNYKTRAEVKFEGDTLVNRIELKGIDFKEDGNILGHKLEYNYNSHNVYIMADKQKNGIK
                     VNFKIRHNIEDGSVQLADHYQQNTPIGDGPVLLPDNHYLSTQSALSKDPNEKRDHMVLL
                     EFVTAAGITHGMDELYK"
     terminator      8342..8594
                     /note="NOS terminator"
                     /note="nopaline synthase terminator and poly(A) signal"
     terminator      9023..9275
                     /note="NOS terminator"
                     /note="nopaline synthase terminator and poly(A) signal"
     CDS             complement(9743..10768)
                     /codon_start=1
                     /gene="aph(4)-Ia"
                     /product="aminoglycoside phosphotransferase from E. coli"
                     /note="HygR"
                     /note="confers resistance to hygromycin"
                     /translation="MKKPELTATSVEKFLIEKFDSVSDLMQLSEGEESRAFSFDVGGRG
                     YVLRVNSCADGFYKDRYVYRHFASAALPIPEVLDIGEFSESLTYCISRRAQGVTLQDLP
                     ETELPAVLQPVAEAMDAIAAADLSQTSGFGPFGPQGIGQYTTWRDFICAIADPHVYHWQ
                     TVMDDTVSASVAQALDELMLWAEDCPEVRHLVHADFGSNNVLTDNGRITAVIDWSEAMF
                     GDSQYEVANIFFWRPWLACMEQQTRYFERRHPELAGSPRLRAYMLRIGLDQLYQSLVDG
                     NFDDAAWAQGRCDAIVRSGAGTVGRTQIARRSAAVWTDGCVEVLADSGNRRPSTRPRAK
                     E"
     promoter        complement(10778..11122)
                     /note="CaMV 35S promoter"
                     /note="strong constitutive promoter from cauliflower mosaic
                     virus"
     primer_bind     complement(11232..11248)
                     /note="M13 fwd"
                     /note="common sequencing primer, one of multiple similar 
                     variants"
     misc_feature    11866..11890
                     /note="LB T-DNA repeat"
                     /note="left border repeat from nopaline C58 T-DNA"
     CDS             complement(13486..14634)
                     /codon_start=1
                     /product="trans-acting replication protein that binds to 
                     and activates oriV"
                     /note="trfA"
                     /translation="MNRTFDRKAYRQELIDAGFSAEDAETIASRTVMRAPRETFQSVGS
                     MVQQATAKIERDSVQLAPPALPAPSAAVERSRRLEQEAAGLAKSMTIDTRGTMTTKKRK
                     TAGEDLAKQVSEAKQAALLKHTKQQIKEMQLSLFDIAPWPDTMRAMPNDTARSALFTTR
                     NKKIPREALQNKVIFHVNKDVKITYTGVELRADDDELVWQQVLEYAKRTPIGEPITFTF
                     YELCQDLGWSINGRYYTKAEECLSRLQATAMGFTSDRVGHLESVSLLHRFRVLDRGKKT
                     SRCQVLIDEEIVVLFAGDHYTKFIWEKYRKLSPTARRMFDYFSSHREPYPLKLETFRLM
                     CGSDSTRVKKWREQVGEACEELRGSGLVEHAWVNDDLVHCKR"
     CDS             complement(14933..15727)
                     /codon_start=1
                     /gene="aphA-3"
                     /product="aminoglycoside phosphotransferase"
                     /note="KanR"
                     /note="confers resistance to kanamycin"
                     /translation="MAKMRISPELKKLIEKYRCVKDTEGMSPAKVYKLVGENENLYLKM
                     TDSRYKGTTYDVEREKDMMLWLEGKLPVPKVLHFERHDGWSNLLMSEADGVLCSEEYED
                     EQSPEKIIELYAECIRLFHSIDISDCPYTNSLDSRLAELDYLLNNDLADVDCENWEEDT
                     PFKDPRELYDFLKTEKPEEELVFSHGDLGDSNIFVKDGKVSGFIDLGRSGRADKWYDIA
                     FCVRSIREDIGEEQYVELFFDLLGIKPDWEKIKYYILLDELF"
     mobile_element  15919..16686
                     /mobile_element_type="insertion sequence:IS1"
                     /note="IS1"
                     /note="prokaryotic transposable element"
     rep_origin      17309..18
                     /note="oriV"
                     /note="incP origin of replication"
ORIGIN
        1 tgagcgtcgc aaaggcgctc ggtcttgcct tgctcgtcgg tgatgtactt caccagctcc
       61 gcgaagtcgc tcttcttgat ggagcgcatg gggacgtgct tggcaatcac gcgcaccccc
      121 cggccgtttt agcggctaaa aaagtcatgg ctctgccctc gggcggacca cgcccatcat
      181 gaccttgcca agctcgtcct gcttctcttc gatcttcgcc agcagggcga ggatcgtggc
      241 atcaccgaac cgcgccgtgc gcgggtcgtc ggtgagccag agtttcagca ggccgcccag
      301 gcggcccagg tcgccattga tgcgggccag ctcgcggacg tgctcatagt ccacgacgcc
      361 cgtgattttg tagccctggc cgacggccag caggtaggcc gacaggctca tgccggccgc
      421 cgccgccttt tcctcaatcg ctcttcgttc gtctggaagg cagtacacct tgataggtgg
      481 gctgcccttc ctggttggct tggtttcatc agccatccgc ttgccctcat ctgttacgcc
      541 ggcggtagcc ggccagcctc gcagagcagg attcccgttg agcaccgcca ggtgcgaata
      601 agggacagtg aagaaggaac acccgctcgc gggtgggcct acttcaccta tcctgcccgg
      661 ctgacgccgt tggatacacc aaggaaagtc tacacgaacc ctttggcaaa atcctgtata
      721 tcgtgcgaaa aaggatggat ataccgaaaa aatcgctata atgaccccga agcagggtta
      781 tgcagcggaa aagcgccacg cttcccgaag ggagaaaggc ggacaggtat ccggtaagcg
      841 gcagggtcgg aacaggagag cgcacgaggg agcttccagg gggaaacgcc tggtatcttt
      901 atagtcctgt cgggtttcgc cacctctgac ttgagcgtcg atttttgtga tgctcgtcag
      961 gggggcggag cctatggaaa aacgccagca acgcggcctt tttacggttc ctggcctttt
     1021 gctggccttt tgctcacatg ttctttcctg cgttatcccc tgattctgtg gataaccgta
     1081 ttaccgcctt tgagtgagct gataccgctc gccgcagccg aacgaccgag cgcagcgagt
     1141 cagtgagcga ggaagcggaa gagcgccaga aggccgccag agaggccgag cgcggccgtg
     1201 aggcttggac gctagggcag ggcatgaaaa agcccgtagc gggctgctac gggcgtctga
     1261 cgcggtggaa agggggaggg gatgttgtct acatggctct gctgtagtga gtgggttgcg
     1321 ctccggcagc ggtcctgatc aatcgtcacc ctttctcggt ccttcaacgt tcctgacaac
     1381 gagcctcctt ttcgccaatc catcgacaat caccgcgagt ccctgctcga acgctgcgtc
     1441 cggaccggct tcgtcgaagg cgtctatcgc ggcccgcaac agcggcgaga gcggagcctg
     1501 ttcaacggtg ccgccgcgct cgccggcatc gctgtcgccg gcctgctcct caagcacggc
     1561 cccaacagtg aagtagctga ttgtcatcag cgcattgacg gcgtccccgg ccgaaaaacc
     1621 cgcctcgcag aggaagcgaa gctgcgcgtc ggccgtttcc atctgcggtg cgcccggtcg
     1681 cgtgccggca tggatgcgcg cgccatcgcg gtaggcgagc agcgcctgcc tgaagctgcg
     1741 ggcattcccg atcagaaatg agcgccagtc gtcgtcggct ctcggcaccg aatgcgtatg
     1801 attctccgcc agcatggctt cggccagtgc gtcgagcagc gcccgcttgt tcctgaagtg
     1861 ccagtaaagc gccggctgct gaacccccaa ccgttccgcc agtttgcgtg tcgtcagacc
     1921 gtctacgccg acctcgttca acaggtccag ggcggcacgg atcactgtat tcggctgcaa
     1981 ctttgtcatg cttgacactt tatcactgat aaacataata tgtccaccaa cttatcagtg
     2041 ataaagaatc cgcgcgttca atcggaccag cggaggctgg tccggaggcc agacgtgaaa
     2101 cccaacatac ccctgatcgt aattctgagc actgtcgcgc tcgacgctgt cggcatcggc
     2161 ctgattatgc cggtgctgcc gggcctcctg cgcgatctgg ttcactcgaa cgacgtcacc
     2221 gcccactatg gcattctgct ggcgctgtat gcgttggtgc aatttgcctg cgcacctgtg
     2281 ctgggcgcgc tgtcggatcg tttcgggcgg cggccaatct tgctcgtctc gctggccggc
     2341 gccagatctg gggaaccctg tggttggcat gcacatacaa atggacgaac ggataaacct
     2401 tttcacgccc ttttaaatat ccgattattc taataaacgc tcttttctct taggtttacc
     2461 cgccaatata tcctgtcaaa cactgatagt ttaaactgaa ggcgggaaac gacaatctga
     2521 tcatgagcgg agaattaagg gagtcacgtt atgacccccg ccgatgacgc gggacaagcc
     2581 gttttacgtt tggaactgac agaaccgcaa cgttgaagga gccactcagc cgcgggtttc
     2641 tggagtttaa tgagctaagc acatacgtca gaaaccatta ttgcgcgttc aaaagtcgcc
     2701 taaggtcact atcagctagc aaatatttct tgtcaaaaat gctccactga cgttccataa
     2761 attcccctcg gtatccaatt agagtctcat attcactctc aatccaaata atctgcaccg
     2821 gatctggatc gtttcgcatg attgaacaag atggattgca cgcaggttct ccggccgctt
     2881 gggtggagag gctattcggc tatgactggg cacaacagac aatcggctgc tctgatgccg
     2941 ccgtgttccg gctgtcagcg caggggcgcc cggttctttt tgtcaagacc gacctgtccg
     3001 gtgccctgaa tgaactgcag gacgaggcag cgcggctatc gtggctggcc acgacgggcg
     3061 ttccttgcgc agctgtgctc gacgttgtca ctgaagcggg aagggactgg ctgctattgg
     3121 gcgaagtgcc ggggcaggat ctcctgtcat ctcaccttgc tcctgccgag aaagtatcca
     3181 tcatggctga tgcaatgcgg cggctgcata cgcttgatcc ggctacctgc ccattcgacc
     3241 accaagcgaa acatcgcatc gagcgagcac gtactcggat ggaagccggt cttgtcgatc
     3301 aggatgatct ggacgaagag catcaggggc tcgcgccagc cgaactgttc gccaggctca
     3361 aggcgcgcat gcccgacggc gatgatctcg tcgtgaccca tggcgatgcc tgcttgccga
     3421 atatcatggt ggaaaatggc cgcttttctg gattcatcga ctgtggccgg ctgggtgtgg
     3481 cggaccgcta tcaggacata gcgttggcta cccgtgatat tgctgaagag cttggcggcg
     3541 aatgggctga ccgcttcctc gtgctttacg gtatcgccgc tcccgattcg cagcgcatcg
     3601 ccttctatcg ccttcttgac gagttcttct gagcgggact ctggggttcg aaatgaccga
     3661 ccaagcgacg cccaacctgc catcacgaga tttcgattcc accgccgcct tctatgaaag
     3721 gttgggcttc ggaatcgttt tccgggacgc cggctggatg atcctccagc gcggggatct
     3781 catgctggag ttcttcgccc acgggatctc tgcggaacag gcggtcgaag gtgccgatat
     3841 cattacgaca gcaacggccg acaagcacaa cgccacgatc ctgagcgaca atatgatcgg
     3901 gcccggcgtc cacatcaacg gcgtcggcgg cgactgccca ggcaagaccg agatgcaccg
     3961 cgatatcttg ctgcgttcgg atattttcgt ggagttcccg ccacagaccc ggatgatccc
     4021 cgatcgttca aacatttggc aataaagttt cttaagattg aatcctgttg ccggtcttgc
     4081 gatgattatc atataatttc tgttgaatta cgttaagcat gtaataatta acatgtaatg
     4141 catgacgtta tttatgagat gggtttttat gattagagtc ccgcaattat acatttaata
     4201 cgcgatagaa aacaaaatat agcgcgcaaa ctaggataaa ttatcgcgcg cggtgtcatc
     4261 tatgttacta gatcgggcct cctgtcnnnn nnnnnnnnnn nnnnnnnnnn nnnnnnnnnn
     4321 nnnnnnnnnn nnnnnnnnnn nnnnnnnnnn nnnnnnnnnn nnnnnnnngc tctgagggan
     4381 nnnnnnnnnn nnnnnnnnnn nnnnnnnnnn nnnnnnnnnn nnnnnnnnnn nnnnnnnnnn
     4441 nnnnnnnnnn nnnnnnnnnn nnnnnnnnnn nnnnnnnnnn nnnnnnnnnn nnnnnnnnnn
     4501 nnnnnnnnnn nnnnnnnnnn nnnnnnnnnn nnnnnnnnnn tggtttcatt ggtgacgttt
     4561 ccggccttgc taatggtaat ggtnnnnnnn nnnnnnnnnn nnnnnnnnnn nnnnnnnnnn
     4621 nnnnnnnnnn nnnnnnnnnn nnnnnacctt taatgaataa tttccgtcaa tatttacctt
     4681 ccctccctca atcggttgaa tgtcgccctt ttgtctttgg cccaatacgc aaaccgcctc
     4741 tccccgcgcg ttggccgatt cattaatgca gctggcacga caggtttccc gactggaaag
     4801 cgggcagtga gcgcaacgca attaatgtga gttagctcac tcattaggca ccccaggctt
     4861 tacactttat gcttccggct cgtatgttgt gtggaattgt gagcggataa caatttcaca
     4921 caggaaacag ctatgaccat gattacgcca agcttgcatg cctgcaggct ctaatcacaa
     4981 gtttgtacaa aaaagcaggc tccgaattcg ccctttcgga attttgtggg ctctttacct
     5041 tacgaggagc ttgagcttca atgttttgat taaaataata gaaggcttct tgtaatatag
     5101 gattattggt caacaaattc ttattgtcca agatattaac tgtttgactg agtctcaaag
     5161 tggaattaga aacatcttat tatgatatgt gggtactttc tagtttcgac aaacatgttt
     5221 atggctttca tctatcaaga ttcttcactc tataattaga attcaaaagt agagttcact
     5281 gtcagaattc aaatttatta tgtgtttttt ttccgtggtc gagattgtgt attattcttt
     5341 agttattaca agacttttag ctaaaatttg aaagaattta ctttaagaaa atcttaacat
     5401 ctgagataat ttcagcaata gattatattt ttcattactc tagcagtatt tttgcagatc
     5461 aatcgcaaca tatatggttg ttagaaaaaa tgcactatat atatatatat tattttttca
     5521 attaaaagtg catgatatat aatatatata tatatatata tatgtgtgtg tgtatatggt
     5581 caaagaaatt cttatacaaa tatacacgaa cacatatatt tgacaaaatc aaagtattac
     5641 actaaacaat gagttggtgc atggccaaaa caaatatgta gattaaaaat tccagcctcc
     5701 aaaaaaaaat ccaagtgttg taaagcatta tatatatata gtagatccca aatttttgta
     5761 caattccaca ctgatcgaat ttttaaagtt gaatatctga cgtaggattt ttttaatgtc
     5821 ttacctgacc atttactaat aacattcata cgttttcatt tgaaatatcc tctataatta
     5881 tattgaattt ggcacataat aagaaaccta attggtgatt tattttacta gtaaatttct
     5941 ggtgatgggc tttctactag aaagctctcg gaaaatcttg gaccaaatcc atattccatg
     6001 acttcgattg ttaaccctat tagttttcac aaacatacta tcaatatcat tgcaacggaa
     6061 aaggtacaag taaaacattc aatccgatag ggaagtgatg taggaggttg ggaagacagg
     6121 cccagaaaga gatttatctg acttgttttg tgtatagttt tcaatgttca taaaggaaga
     6181 tggagacttg agaagttttt tttggacttt gtttagcttt gttgggcgtt tttttttttt
     6241 gatcaataac tttgttgggc ttatgatttg taatattttc gtggactctt tagtttattt
     6301 agacgtgcta actttgttgg gcttatgact tgttgtaaca tattgtaaca gatgacttga
     6361 tgtgcgacta atctttacac attaaacata gttctgtttt ttgaaagttc ttattttcat
     6421 ttttatttga atgttatata tttttctata tttataattc tagtaaaagg caaattttgc
     6481 ttttaaatga aaaaaatata tattccacag tttcacctaa tcttatgcat ttagcagtac
     6541 aaattcaaaa atttcccatt tttattcatg aatcatacca ttatatatta actaaatcca
     6601 aggtaaaaaa aaggtatgaa agctctatag taagtaaaat ataaattccc cataaggaaa
     6661 gggccaagtc caccaggcaa gtaaaatgag caagcaccac tccaccatca cacaatttca
     6721 ctcatagata acgataagat tcatggaatt atcttccacg tggcattatt ccagcggttc
     6781 aagccgataa gggtctcaac acctctcctt aggcctttgt ggccgttacc aagtaaaatt
     6841 aacctcacac atatccacac tcaaaatcca acggtgtaga tcctagtcca cttgaatctc
     6901 atgtatccta gaccctccga tcactccaaa gcttgttctc attgttgtta tcattatata
     6961 tagatgacca aagcactaga ccaaacctca gtcacacaaa gagtaaagaa gaacaatggc
     7021 ttcctctatg ctctcttccg ctactatggt tgcctctccg gctcaggcca ctatggtcgc
     7081 tcctttcaac ggacttaagt cctccgctgc cttcccagcc acccgcaagg ctaacaacga
     7141 cattacttcc atcacaagca acggcggaag agttaactgc atgcaggtgt ggcctccgat
     7201 tggaaagaag aagtttgaga ctctctctta ccttcctgac cttaccgatg aacaaattgc
     7261 tgctcaagtt gactacattg ttgctaacaa gtggattcct tgtgttgaat tcgagttgga
     7321 gcacggattt gtgtaccgtg agcacggtaa ctcacccgga tactatgatg gacggtactg
     7381 gacaatgtgg aagcttccct tgttcggttg caccgaccct atgcaagtgt tgagagaaat
     7441 tgttgcttgc actaaggctt accccaatgc cttcattagg atcatcggat tcgacaacac
     7501 ccgtcaagtc cagtgcatca gtttcattgc ctacaagcca ccaagcttca ccggtaaggg
     7561 cgaattcgac ccagctttct tgtacaaagt ggtgatcatg gtgagcaagg gcgaggagct
     7621 gttcaccggg gtggtgccca tcctggtcga gctggacggc gacgtgaacg gccacaagtt
     7681 cagcgtgtcc ggcgagggcg agggcgatgc cacctacggc aagctgaccc tgaagttcat
     7741 ctgcaccacc ggcaagctgc ccgtgccctg gcccaccctc gtgaccacct tcacctacgg
     7801 cgtgcagtgc ttcagccgct accccgacca catgaagcag cacgacttct tcaagtccgc
     7861 catgcccgaa ggctacgtcc aggagcgcac catcttcttc aaggacgacg gcaactacaa
     7921 gacccgcgcc gaggtgaagt tcgagggcga caccctggtg aaccgcatcg agctgaaggg
     7981 catcgacttc aaggaggacg gcaacatcct ggggcacaag ctggagtaca actacaacag
     8041 ccacaacgtc tatatcatgg ccgacaagca gaagaacggc atcaaggtga acttcaagat
     8101 ccgccacaac atcgaggacg gcagcgtgca gctcgccgac cactaccagc agaacacccc
     8161 catcggcgac ggccccgtgc tgctgcccga caaccactac ctgagcaccc agtccgccct
     8221 gagcaaagac cccaacgaga agcgcgatca catggtcctg ctggagttcg tgaccgccgc
     8281 cgggatcact cacggcatgg acgagctgta caagtaaagc ggcccgagct cgaatttccc
     8341 cgatcgttca aacatttggc aataaagttt cttaagattg aatcctgttg ccggtcttgc
     8401 gatgattatc atataatttc tgttgaatta cgttaagcat gtaataatta acatgtaatg
     8461 catgacgtta tttatgagat gggtttttat gattagagtc ccgcaattat acatttaata
     8521 cgcgatagaa aacaaaatat agcgcgcaaa ctaggataaa ttatcgcgcg cggtgtcatc
     8581 tatgttacta gatcgggaat tagcttcatc aacgcaagac atgcgcacga ccgtctgaca
     8641 ggagaggaat ttccgacgag cacagaaagg acttgctctt ggacgtaggc ctatttctca
     8701 ggcacatgta tcaagtgttc ggacgtgggt tttcgatggt gtatcagccg ccgccaactg
     8761 ggagatgagg aggctttctt ggggggcagt cagcagttca tttcacaaga cagaggaact
     8821 tgtaaggaga tgcactgatt tatcttggcg caaaccagca ggacgaatta gtgggaatag
     8881 cccgcgaata tctaagttat gcctgtcggc atgagcagaa acttccaatt cgaaacagtt
     8941 tggagaggtt gtttttgggc ataccttttg ttagtcagcc tctcgattgc tcatcgtcat
     9001 tacacagtac cgaagtttga tcgatctagt aacatagatg acaccgcgcg cgataattta
     9061 tcctagtttg cgcgctatat tttgttttct atcgcgtatt aaatgtataa ttgcgggact
     9121 ctaatcataa aaacccatct cataaataac gtcatgcatt acatgttaat tattacatgc
     9181 ttaacgtaat tcaacagaaa ttatatgata atcatcgcaa gaccggcaac aggattcaat
     9241 cttaagaaac tttattgcca aatgtttgaa cgatctgctt cgacgcactc cttctttact
     9301 ccaccatctc gtccttattg aaaacgtggg tagcaccaaa acgaatcaag tcgctggaac
     9361 tgaagttacc aatcacgctg gatgatttgc cagttggatt aatcttgcct ttccccgcat
     9421 gaataatatt gatgaatgca tgcgtgaggg gtatttcgat tttggcaata gctgcaattg
     9481 ccgcgacatc ctccaacgag cataattctt cagaaaaata gcgatgttcc atgttgtcag
     9541 ggcatgcatg atgcacgtta tgaggtgacg gtgctaggca gtattccctc aaagtttcat
     9601 agtcagtatc atattcatca ttgcattcct gcaagagaga attgagacgc aatccacacg
     9661 ctgcggcaac cttccggcgt tcgtggtcta tttgctcttg gacgttgcaa acgtaagtgt
     9721 tggatcccgg tcggcatcta ctctattcct ttgccctcgg acgagtgctg gggcgtcggt
     9781 ttccactatc ggcgagtact tctacacagc catcggtcca gacggccgcg cttctgcggg
     9841 cgatttgtgt acgcccgaca gtcccggctc cggatcggac gattgcgtcg catcgaccct
     9901 gcgcccaagc tgcatcatcg aaattgccgt caaccaagct ctgatagagt tggtcaagac
     9961 caatgcggag catatacgcc cggagccgcg gcgatcctgc aagctccgga tgcctccgct
    10021 cgaagtagcg cgtctgctgc tccatacaag ccaaccacgg cctccagaag aagatgttgg
    10081 cgacctcgta ttgggaatcc ccgaacatcg cctcgctcca gtcaatgacc gctgttatgc
    10141 ggccattgtc cgtcaggaca ttgttggagc cgaaatccgc gtgcacgagg tgccggactt
    10201 cggggcagtc ctcggcccaa agcatcagct catcgagagc ctgcgcgacg gacgcactga
    10261 cggtgtcgtc catcacagtt tgccagtgat acacatgggg atcagcaatc gcgcatatga
    10321 aatcacgcca tgtagtgtat tgaccgattc cttgcggtcc gaatgggccg aacccgctcg
    10381 tctggctaag atcggccgca gcgatcgcat ccatggcctc cgcgaccggc tgcagaacag
    10441 cgggcagttc ggtttcaggc aggtcttgca acgtgacacc ctgtgcacgg cgggagatgc
    10501 aataggtcag gctctcgctg aattccccaa tgtcaagcac ttccggaatc gggagcgcgg
    10561 ccgatgcaaa gtgccgataa acataacgat ctttgtagaa accatcggcg cagctattta
    10621 cccgcaggac atatccacgc cctcctacat cgaagctgaa agcacgagat tcttcgccct
    10681 ccgagagctg catcaggtcg gagacgctgt cgaacttttc gatcagaaac ttctcgacag
    10741 acgtcgcggt gagttcaggc tttttcatat cggggtcgtc ctctccaaat gaaatgaact
    10801 tccttatata gaggaagggt cttgcgaagg atagtgggat tgtgcgtcat cccttacgtc
    10861 agtggagata tcacatcaat ccacttgctt tgaagacgtg gttggaacgt cttctttttc
    10921 cacgatgctc ctcgtgggtg ggggtccatc tttgggacca ctgtcggcag aggcatcttg
    10981 aacgatagcc tttcctttat cgcaatgatg gcatttgtag gtgccacctt ccttttctac
    11041 tgtccttttg atgaagtgac agatagctgg gcaatggaat ccgaggaggt ttcccgatat
    11101 taccctttgt tgaaaagtct caatagccct ttggtcttct gagactgtat ctttgatatt
    11161 cttggagtag acgagagtgt cgtgctccac catgttgacg gatctctagg acgcgtccta
    11221 gaagctaatt cactggccgt cgttttacaa cgtcgtgact gggaaaaccc tggcgttacc
    11281 caacttaatc gccttgcagc acatccccct ttcgccagct ggcgtaatag cgaagaggcc
    11341 cgcaccgatc gcccttccca acagttgcgc agcctgaatg gcgcccgctc ctttcgcttt
    11401 cttcccttcc tttctcgcca cgttcnnnnn nnnnnnnnnn nnnnnnnnnn nnnnnnnnnn
    11461 nnnnnnnnnn nnnnnnnnnn nnnnnnnnnn nnnnnnnnnn nnnnnnnnnn nnnnnnnnnn
    11521 nnnnnnnnnn nnnnnnnnnn nnnnnnnnnn nnnnnnnnnn nnnnnncctt tgacgttgga
    11581 gtccacgttc tttaatagtg gactcttgtt ccaaactgga acaacactca accctatctc
    11641 gggctattct tttgatttat aagggatttt gccgatttcg gaaccaccat caaacaggat
    11701 tttcgcctgc tggggcaaac cagcgtggac cgcttgctgc aactctctca gggccaggcg
    11761 gtgaagggca atcagctgtt gcccgtctca ctggtgaaaa gaaaaaccac cccagtacat
    11821 taaaaacgtc cgcaatgtgt tattaagttg tctaagcgtc aatttgttta caccacaata
    11881 tatcctgcca ccagccagcc aacagctccc cgaccggcag ctcggcacaa aatcaccact
    11941 cgatacaggc agcccatcag tccgggacgg cgtcagcggg agagccgttg taaggcggca
    12001 gactttgctc atgttaccga tgctattcgg aagaacggca actaagctgc cgggtttgaa
    12061 acacggatga tctcgcggag ggtagcatgt tgattgtaac gatgacagag cgttgctgcc
    12121 tgtgatcaaa tatcatctcc ctcgcagaga tccgaattat cagccttctt attcatttct
    12181 cgcttaaccg tgacaggctg tcgatcttga gaactatgcc gacataatag gaaatcgctg
    12241 gataaagccg ctgaggaagc tgagtggcgc tatttcttta gaagtgaacg ttgacgatat
    12301 caactcccct atccattgct caccgaatgg tacaggtcgg ggacccgaag ttccgactgt
    12361 cggcctgatg catccccggc tgatcgaccc cagatctggg gctgagaaag cccagtaagg
    12421 aaacaactgt aggttcgagt cgcgagatcc cccggaacca aaggaagtag gttaaacccg
    12481 ctccgatcag gccgagccac gccaggccga gaacattggt tcctgtaggc atcgggattg
    12541 gcggatcaaa cactaaagct actggaacga gcagaagtcc tccggccgcc agttgccagg
    12601 cggtaaaggt gagcagaggc acgggaggtt gccacttgcg ggtcagcacg gttccgaacg
    12661 ccatggaaac cgcccccgcc aggcccgctg cgacgccgac aggatctagc gctgcgtttg
    12721 gtgtcaacac caacagcgcc acgcccgcag ttccgcaaat agcccccagg accgccatca
    12781 atcgtatcgg gctacctagc agagcggcag agatgaacac gaccatcagc ggctgcacag
    12841 cgcctaccgt cgccgcgacc ccgcccggca ggcggtagac cgaaataaac aacaagctcc
    12901 agaatagcga aatattaagt gcgccgagga tgaagatgcg catccaccag attcccgttg
    12961 gaatctgtcg gacgatcatc acgagcaata aacccgccgg caacgcccgc agcagcatac
    13021 cggcgacccc tcggcctcgc tgttcgggct ccacgaaaac gccggacaga tgcgccttgt
    13081 gagcgtcctt ggggccgtcc tcctgtttga agaccgacag cccaatgatc tcgccgtcga
    13141 tgtaggcgcc gaatgccacg gcatctcgca accgttcagc gaacgcctcc atgggctttt
    13201 tctcctcgtg ctcgtaaacg gacccgaaca tctctggagc tttcttcagg gccgacaatc
    13261 ggatctcgcg gaaatcctgc acgtcggccg ctccaagccg tcgaatctga gccttaatca
    13321 caattgtcaa ttttaatcct ctgtttatcg gcagttcgta gagcgcgccg tgcgtcccga
    13381 gcgatactga gcgaagcaag tgcgtcgagc agtgcccgct tgttcctgaa atgccagtaa
    13441 agcgctggct gctgaacccc cagccggaac tgaccccaca aggccctagc gtttgcaatg
    13501 caccaggtca tcattgaccc aggcgtgttc caccaggccg ctgcctcgca actcttcgca
    13561 ggcttcgccg acctgctcgc gccacttctt cacgcgggtg gaatccgatc cgcacatgag
    13621 gcggaaggtt tccagcttga gcgggtacgg ctcccggtgc gagctgaaat agtcgaacat
    13681 ccgtcgggcc gtcggcgaca gcttgcggta cttctcccat atgaatttcg tgtagtggtc
    13741 gccagcaaac agcacgacga tttcctcgtc gatcaggacc tggcaacggg acgttttctt
    13801 gccacggtcc aggacgcgga agcggtgcag cagcgacacc gattccaggt gcccaacgcg
    13861 gtcggacgtg aagcccatcg ccgtcgcctg taggcgcgac aggcattcct cggccttcgt
    13921 gtaataccgg ccattgatcg accagcccag gtcctggcaa agctcgtaga acgtgaaggt
    13981 gatcggctcg ccgatagggg tgcgcttcgc gtactccaac acctgctgcc acaccagttc
    14041 gtcatcgtcg gcccgcagct cgacgccggt gtaggtgatc ttcacgtcct tgttgacgtg
    14101 gaaaatgacc ttgttttgca gcgcctcgcg cgggattttc ttgttgcgcg tggtgaacag
    14161 ggcagagcgg gccgtgtcgt ttggcatcgc tcgcatcgtg tccggccacg gcgcaatatc
    14221 gaacaaggaa agctgcattt ccttgatctg ctgcttcgtg tgtttcagca acgcggcctg
    14281 cttggcctcg ctgacctgtt ttgccaggtc ctcgccggcg gtttttcgct tcttggtcgt
    14341 catagttcct cgcgtgtcga tggtcatcga cttcgccaaa cctgccgcct cctgttcgag
    14401 acgacgcgaa cgctccacgg cggccgatgg cgcgggcagg gcagggggag ccagttgcac
    14461 gctgtcgcgc tcgatcttgg ccgtagcttg ctggaccatc gagccgacgg actggaaggt
    14521 ttcgcggggc gcacgcatga cggtgcggct tgcgatggtt tcggcatcct cggcggaaaa
    14581 ccccgcgtcg atcagttctt gcctgtatgc cttccggtca aacgtccgat tcattcaccc
    14641 tccttgcggg attgccccga ctcacgccgg ggcaatgtgc ccttattcct gatttgaccc
    14701 gcctggtgcc ttggtgtcca gataatccac cttatcggca atgaagtcgg tcccgtagac
    14761 cgtctggccg tccttctcgt acttggtatt ccgaatcttg ccctgcacga ataccagcga
    14821 ccccttgccc aaatacttgc cgtgggcctc ggcctgagag ccaaaacact tgatgcggaa
    14881 gaagtcggtg cgctcctgct tgtcgccggc atcgttgcgc cacatctagg tactaaaaca
    14941 attcatccag taaaatataa tattttattt tctcccaatc aggcttgatc cccagtaagt
    15001 caaaaaatag ctcgacatac tgttcttccc cgatatcctc cctgatcgac cggacgcaga
    15061 aggcaatgtc ataccacttg tccgccctgc cgcttctccc aagatcaata aagccactta
    15121 ctttgccatc tttcacaaag atgttgctgt ctcccaggtc gccgtgggaa aagacaagtt
    15181 cctcttcggg cttttccgtc tttaaaaaat catacagctc gcgcggatct ttaaatggag
    15241 tgtcttcttc ccagttttcg caatccacat cggccagatc gttattcagt aagtaatcca
    15301 attcggctaa gcggctgtct aagctattcg tatagggaca atccgatatg tcgatggagt
    15361 gaaagagcct gatgcactcc gcatacagct cgataatctt ttcagggctt tgttcatctt
    15421 catactcttc cgagcaaagg acgccatcgg cctcactcat gagcagattg ctccagccat
    15481 catgccgttc aaagtgcagg acctttggaa caggcagctt tccttccagc catagcatca
    15541 tgtccttttc ccgttccaca tcataggtgg tccctttata ccggctgtcc gtcattttta
    15601 aatataggtt ttcattttct cccaccagct tatatacctt agcaggagac attccttccg
    15661 tatcttttac gcagcggtat ttttcgatca gttttttcaa ttccggtgat attctcattt
    15721 tagccattta ttatttcctt cctcttttct acagtattta aagatacccc aagaagctaa
    15781 ttataacaag acgaactcca attcactgtt ccttgcattc taaaacctta aataccagaa
    15841 aacagctttt tcaaagttgt tttcaaagtt ggcgtataac atagtatcga cggagccgat
    15901 tttgaaacca caattatggg tgatgctgcc aacttactga tttagtgtat gatggtgttt
    15961 ttgaggtgct ccagtggctt ctgtgtctat cagctgtccc tcctgttcag ctactgacgg
    16021 ggtggtgcgt aacggcaaaa gcaccgccgg acatcagcgc tatctctgct ctcactgccg
    16081 taaaacatgg caactgcagt tcacttacac cgcttctcaa cccggtacgc accagaaaat
    16141 cattgatatg gccatgaatg gcgttggatg ccgggcaaca gcccgcatta tgggcgttgg
    16201 cctcaacacg attttacgtc acttaaaaaa ctcaggccgc agtcggtaac ctcgcgcata
    16261 cagccgggca gtgacgtcat cgtctgcgcg gaaatggacg aacagtgggg ctatgtcggg
    16321 gctaaatcgc gccagcgctg gctgttttac gcgtatgaca gtctccggaa gacggttgtt
    16381 gcgcacgtat tcggtgaacg cactatggcg acgctggggc gtcttatgag cctgctgtca
    16441 ccctttgacg tggtgatatg gatgacggat ggctggccgc tgtatgaatc ccgcctgaag
    16501 ggaaagctgc acgtaatcag caagcgatat acgcagcgaa ttgagcggca taacctgaat
    16561 ctgaggcagc acctggcacg gctgggacgg aagtcgctgt cgttctcaaa atcggtggag
    16621 ctgcatgaca aagtcatcgg gcattatctg aacataaaac actatcaata agttggagtc
    16681 attacccaat tatgatagaa tttacaagct ataaggttat tgtcctgggt ttcaagcatt
    16741 agtccatgca agtttttatg ctttgcccat tctatagata tattgataag cgcgctgcct
    16801 atgccttgcc ccctgaaatc cttacatacg gcgatatctt ctatataaaa gatatattat
    16861 cttatcagta ttgtcaatat attcaaggca atctgcctcc tcatcctctt catcctcttc
    16921 gtcttggtag ctttttaaat atggcgcttc atagagtaat tctgtaaagg tccaattctc
    16981 gttttcatac ctcggtataa tcttacctat cacctcaaat ggttcgctgg gtttatcgca
    17041 cccccgaaca cgagcacggc acccgcgacc actatgccaa gaatgcccaa ggtaaaaatt
    17101 gccggccccg ccatgaagtc cgtgaatgcc ccgacggccg aagtgaaggg caggccgcca
    17161 cccaggccgc cgccctcact gcccggcacc tggtcgctga atgtcgatgc cagcacctgc
    17221 ggcacgtcaa tgcttccggg cgtcgcgctc gggctgatcg cccatcccgt tactgccccg
    17281 atcccggcaa tggcaaggac tgccagcgct gccatttttg gggtgaggcc gttcgcggcc
    17341 gaggggcgca gcccctgggg ggatgggagg cccgcgttag cgggccggga gggttcgaga
    17401 agggggggca ccccccttcg gcgtgcgcgg tcacgcgcac agggcgcagc cctggttaaa
    17461 aacaaggttt ataaatattg gtttaaaagc aggttaaaag acaggttagc ggtggccgaa
    17521 aaacgggcgg aaacccttgc aaatgctgga ttttctgcct gtggacagcc cctcaaatgt
    17581 caataggtgc gcccctcatc tgtcagcact ctgcccctca agtgtcaagg atcgcgcccc
    17641 tcatctgtca gtagtcgcgc ccctcaagtg tcaataccgc agggcactta tccccaggct
    17701 tgtccacatc atctgtggga aactcgcgta aaatcaggcg ttttcgccga tttgcgaggc
    17761 tggccagctc cacgtcgccg gccgaaatcg agcctgcccc tcatctgtca acgccgcgcc
    17821 gggtgagtcg gcccctcaag tgtcaacgtc cgcccctcat ctgtcagtga gggccaagtt
    17881 ttccgcgagg tatccacaac gccggcggcc gcggtgtctc gcacacggct tcgacggcgt
    17941 ttctggcgcg tttgcagggc catagacggc cgccagccca gcggcgaggg caaccagccc
    18001 gg
//
