# Supplementary material for: Rubisco small subunits from the unicellular green alga Chlamydomonas complement Rubisco‐deficient mutants of Arabidopsis
Source: New Phytol. 2017 Jan 13;214(2):655–67. doi: 10.1111/nph.14414 (PMC5363358; doi:10.1111/nph.14414)
Supplement: Supplementary file 2 — Notes S1 Expression vectors for Rubisco small subunit (rbcS) cassettes. [file NPH-214-655-s002.zip › 1ACr - pGWB4.gb]

LOCUS       Exported               18047 bp ds-DNA     circular SYN 30-JUL-2016
DEFINITION  synthetic circular DNA.
ACCESSION   .
VERSION     .
KEYWORDS    1ACr - pGWB4
SOURCE      synthetic DNA construct
  ORGANISM  synthetic DNA construct
REFERENCE   1  (bases 1 to 18047)
  AUTHORS   .
  TITLE     Direct Submission
  JOURNAL   Exported Saturday, Jul 30, 2016 from SnapGene Viewer 3.1.2
            http://www.snapgene.com
FEATURES             Location/Qualifiers
     source          1..18047
                     /organism="synthetic DNA construct"
                     /mol_type="other DNA"
     CDS             complement(145..516)
                     /codon_start=1
                     /gene="traJ"
                     /product="oriT-recognizing protein"
                     /note="traJ"
                     /translation="MADETKPTRKGSPPIKVYCLPDERRAIEEKAAAAGMSLSAYLLAV
                     GQGYKITGVVDYEHVRELARINGDLGRLGGLLKLWLTDDPRTARFGDATILALLAKIEE
                     KQDELGKVMMGVVRPRAEP"
     oriT            549..658
                     /note="incP origin of transfer"
     CDS             complement(1339..1989)
                     /codon_start=1
                     /gene="tetR"
                     /product="tetracycline resistance regulatory protein"
                     /note="TetR"
                     /translation="MTKLQPNTVIRAALDLLNEVGVDGLTTRKLAERLGVQQPALYWHF
                     RNKRALLDALAEAMLAENHTHSVPRADDDWRSFLIGNARSFRQALLAYRDGARIHAGTR
                     PGAPQMETADAQLRFLCEAGFSAGDAVNALMTISYFTVGAVLEEQAGDSDAGERGGTVE
                     QAPLSPLLRAAIDAFDEAGPDAAFEQGLAVIVDGLAKRRLVVRNVEGPRKGDD"
     misc_feature    2454..2478
                     /note="RB T-DNA repeat"
                     /note="right border repeat from nopaline C58 T-DNA"
     promoter        2602..2781
                     /note="NOS promoter"
                     /note="nopaline synthase promoter"
     promoter        2634..2817
                     /function="NOS promoter"
                     /note="NOS promoter"
                     /note="nopaline synthase promoter"
     CDS             2838..3632
                     /codon_start=1
                     /gene="aph(3')-II (or nptII)"
                     /product="aminoglycoside phosphotransferase from Tn5"
                     /note="NeoR/KanR"
                     /note="confers resistance to neomycin, kanamycin, and G418 
                     (Geneticin(R))"
                     /translation="MIEQDGLHAGSPAAWVERLFGYDWAQQTIGCSDAAVFRLSAQGRP
                     VLFVKTDLSGALNELQDEAARLSWLATTGVPCAAVLDVVTEAGRDWLLLGEVPGQDLLS
                     SHLAPAEKVSIMADAMRRLHTLDPATCPFDHQAKHRIERARTRMEAGLVDQDDLDEEHQ
                     GLAPAELFARLKARMPDGDDLVVTHGDACLPNIMVENGRFSGFIDCGRLGVADRYQDIA
                     LATRDIAEELGGEWADRFLVLYGIAAPDSQRIAFYRLLDEFF"
     terminator      4022..4274
                     /note="NOS terminator"
                     /note="nopaline synthase terminator and poly(A) signal"
     protein_bind    4823..4844
                     /bound_moiety="E. coli catabolite activator protein"
                     /note="CAP binding site"
                     /note="CAP binding activates transcription in the presence 
                     of cAMP."
     promoter        4859..4889
                     /note="lac promoter"
                     /note="promoter for the E. coli lac operon"
     protein_bind    4897..4913
                     /bound_moiety="lac repressor encoded by lacI"
                     /note="lac operator"
                     /note="The lac repressor binds to the lac operator to 
                     inhibit transcription in E. coli. This inhibition can be 
                     relieved by adding lactose or 
                     isopropyl-beta-D-thiogalactopyranoside (IPTG)."
     primer_bind     4921..4937
                     /note="M13 rev"
                     /note="common sequencing primer, one of multiple similar 
                     variants"
     protein_bind    4977..5001
                     /gene="mutant version of attB"
                     /bound_moiety="BP Clonase(TM)"
                     /note="attB1"
                     /note="recombination site for the Gateway(R) BP reaction"
     misc_feature    5016..7015
                     /note="1A promoter"
                     /note="Arabidopsis RbcS1A promoter"
     misc_feature    7016..7180
                     /note="1A TP"
                     /note="Arabidopsis RbcS1A transit peptide"
     misc_feature    7181..7600
                     /note="RbcS2"
                     /note="mature RbcS2 from Chlamydomonas reinhardtii"
     protein_bind    7614..7638
                     /gene="mutant version of attB"
                     /bound_moiety="BP Clonase(TM)"
                     /note="attB2"
                     /note="recombination site for the Gateway(R) BP reaction"
     CDS             7643..8362
                     /codon_start=1
                     /product="enhanced GFP"
                     /note="EGFP"
                     /note="mammalian codon-optimized"
                     /translation="MVSKGEELFTGVVPILVELDGDVNGHKFSVSGEGEGDATYGKLTL
                     KFICTTGKLPVPWPTLVTTFTYGVQCFSRYPDHMKQHDFFKSAMPEGYVQERTIFFKDD
                     GNYKTRAEVKFEGDTLVNRIELKGIDFKEDGNILGHKLEYNYNSHNVYIMADKQKNGIK
                     VNFKIRHNIEDGSVQLADHYQQNTPIGDGPVLLPDNHYLSTQSALSKDPNEKRDHMVLL
                     EFVTAAGITHGMDELYK"
     terminator      8387..8639
                     /note="NOS terminator"
                     /note="nopaline synthase terminator and poly(A) signal"
     terminator      9068..9320
                     /note="NOS terminator"
                     /note="nopaline synthase terminator and poly(A) signal"
     CDS             complement(9788..10813)
                     /codon_start=1
                     /gene="aph(4)-Ia"
                     /product="aminoglycoside phosphotransferase from E. coli"
                     /note="HygR"
                     /note="confers resistance to hygromycin"
                     /translation="MKKPELTATSVEKFLIEKFDSVSDLMQLSEGEESRAFSFDVGGRG
                     YVLRVNSCADGFYKDRYVYRHFASAALPIPEVLDIGEFSESLTYCISRRAQGVTLQDLP
                     ETELPAVLQPVAEAMDAIAAADLSQTSGFGPFGPQGIGQYTTWRDFICAIADPHVYHWQ
                     TVMDDTVSASVAQALDELMLWAEDCPEVRHLVHADFGSNNVLTDNGRITAVIDWSEAMF
                     GDSQYEVANIFFWRPWLACMEQQTRYFERRHPELAGSPRLRAYMLRIGLDQLYQSLVDG
                     NFDDAAWAQGRCDAIVRSGAGTVGRTQIARRSAAVWTDGCVEVLADSGNRRPSTRPRAK
                     E"
     promoter        complement(10823..11167)
                     /note="CaMV 35S promoter"
                     /note="strong constitutive promoter from cauliflower mosaic
                     virus"
     primer_bind     complement(11277..11293)
                     /note="M13 fwd"
                     /note="common sequencing primer, one of multiple similar 
                     variants"
     misc_feature    11911..11935
                     /note="LB T-DNA repeat"
                     /note="left border repeat from nopaline C58 T-DNA"
     CDS             complement(13531..14679)
                     /codon_start=1
                     /product="trans-acting replication protein that binds to 
                     and activates oriV"
                     /note="trfA"
                     /translation="MNRTFDRKAYRQELIDAGFSAEDAETIASRTVMRAPRETFQSVGS
                     MVQQATAKIERDSVQLAPPALPAPSAAVERSRRLEQEAAGLAKSMTIDTRGTMTTKKRK
                     TAGEDLAKQVSEAKQAALLKHTKQQIKEMQLSLFDIAPWPDTMRAMPNDTARSALFTTR
                     NKKIPREALQNKVIFHVNKDVKITYTGVELRADDDELVWQQVLEYAKRTPIGEPITFTF
                     YELCQDLGWSINGRYYTKAEECLSRLQATAMGFTSDRVGHLESVSLLHRFRVLDRGKKT
                     SRCQVLIDEEIVVLFAGDHYTKFIWEKYRKLSPTARRMFDYFSSHREPYPLKLETFRLM
                     CGSDSTRVKKWREQVGEACEELRGSGLVEHAWVNDDLVHCKR"
     CDS             complement(14978..15772)
                     /codon_start=1
                     /gene="aphA-3"
                     /product="aminoglycoside phosphotransferase"
                     /note="KanR"
                     /note="confers resistance to kanamycin"
                     /translation="MAKMRISPELKKLIEKYRCVKDTEGMSPAKVYKLVGENENLYLKM
                     TDSRYKGTTYDVEREKDMMLWLEGKLPVPKVLHFERHDGWSNLLMSEADGVLCSEEYED
                     EQSPEKIIELYAECIRLFHSIDISDCPYTNSLDSRLAELDYLLNNDLADVDCENWEEDT
                     PFKDPRELYDFLKTEKPEEELVFSHGDLGDSNIFVKDGKVSGFIDLGRSGRADKWYDIA
                     FCVRSIREDIGEEQYVELFFDLLGIKPDWEKIKYYILLDELF"
     mobile_element  15964..16731
                     /mobile_element_type="insertion sequence:IS1"
                     /note="IS1"
                     /note="prokaryotic transposable element"
     rep_origin      17354..18
                     /note="oriV"
                     /note="incP origin of replication"
ORIGIN
        1 tgagcgtcgc aaaggcgctc ggtcttgcct tgctcgtcgg tgatgtactt caccagctcc
       61 gcgaagtcgc tcttcttgat ggagcgcatg gggacgtgct tggcaatcac gcgcaccccc
      121 cggccgtttt agcggctaaa aaagtcatgg ctctgccctc gggcggacca cgcccatcat
      181 gaccttgcca agctcgtcct gcttctcttc gatcttcgcc agcagggcga ggatcgtggc
      241 atcaccgaac cgcgccgtgc gcgggtcgtc ggtgagccag agtttcagca ggccgcccag
      301 gcggcccagg tcgccattga tgcgggccag ctcgcggacg tgctcatagt ccacgacgcc
      361 cgtgattttg tagccctggc cgacggccag caggtaggcc gacaggctca tgccggccgc
      421 cgccgccttt tcctcaatcg ctcttcgttc gtctggaagg cagtacacct tgataggtgg
      481 gctgcccttc ctggttggct tggtttcatc agccatccgc ttgccctcat ctgttacgcc
      541 ggcggtagcc ggccagcctc gcagagcagg attcccgttg agcaccgcca ggtgcgaata
      601 agggacagtg aagaaggaac acccgctcgc gggtgggcct acttcaccta tcctgcccgg
      661 ctgacgccgt tggatacacc aaggaaagtc tacacgaacc ctttggcaaa atcctgtata
      721 tcgtgcgaaa aaggatggat ataccgaaaa aatcgctata atgaccccga agcagggtta
      781 tgcagcggaa aagcgccacg cttcccgaag ggagaaaggc ggacaggtat ccggtaagcg
      841 gcagggtcgg aacaggagag cgcacgaggg agcttccagg gggaaacgcc tggtatcttt
      901 atagtcctgt cgggtttcgc cacctctgac ttgagcgtcg atttttgtga tgctcgtcag
      961 gggggcggag cctatggaaa aacgccagca acgcggcctt tttacggttc ctggcctttt
     1021 gctggccttt tgctcacatg ttctttcctg cgttatcccc tgattctgtg gataaccgta
     1081 ttaccgcctt tgagtgagct gataccgctc gccgcagccg aacgaccgag cgcagcgagt
     1141 cagtgagcga ggaagcggaa gagcgccaga aggccgccag agaggccgag cgcggccgtg
     1201 aggcttggac gctagggcag ggcatgaaaa agcccgtagc gggctgctac gggcgtctga
     1261 cgcggtggaa agggggaggg gatgttgtct acatggctct gctgtagtga gtgggttgcg
     1321 ctccggcagc ggtcctgatc aatcgtcacc ctttctcggt ccttcaacgt tcctgacaac
     1381 gagcctcctt ttcgccaatc catcgacaat caccgcgagt ccctgctcga acgctgcgtc
     1441 cggaccggct tcgtcgaagg cgtctatcgc ggcccgcaac agcggcgaga gcggagcctg
     1501 ttcaacggtg ccgccgcgct cgccggcatc gctgtcgccg gcctgctcct caagcacggc
     1561 cccaacagtg aagtagctga ttgtcatcag cgcattgacg gcgtccccgg ccgaaaaacc
     1621 cgcctcgcag aggaagcgaa gctgcgcgtc ggccgtttcc atctgcggtg cgcccggtcg
     1681 cgtgccggca tggatgcgcg cgccatcgcg gtaggcgagc agcgcctgcc tgaagctgcg
     1741 ggcattcccg atcagaaatg agcgccagtc gtcgtcggct ctcggcaccg aatgcgtatg
     1801 attctccgcc agcatggctt cggccagtgc gtcgagcagc gcccgcttgt tcctgaagtg
     1861 ccagtaaagc gccggctgct gaacccccaa ccgttccgcc agtttgcgtg tcgtcagacc
     1921 gtctacgccg acctcgttca acaggtccag ggcggcacgg atcactgtat tcggctgcaa
     1981 ctttgtcatg cttgacactt tatcactgat aaacataata tgtccaccaa cttatcagtg
     2041 ataaagaatc cgcgcgttca atcggaccag cggaggctgg tccggaggcc agacgtgaaa
     2101 cccaacatac ccctgatcgt aattctgagc actgtcgcgc tcgacgctgt cggcatcggc
     2161 ctgattatgc cggtgctgcc gggcctcctg cgcgatctgg ttcactcgaa cgacgtcacc
     2221 gcccactatg gcattctgct ggcgctgtat gcgttggtgc aatttgcctg cgcacctgtg
     2281 ctgggcgcgc tgtcggatcg tttcgggcgg cggccaatct tgctcgtctc gctggccggc
     2341 gccagatctg gggaaccctg tggttggcat gcacatacaa atggacgaac ggataaacct
     2401 tttcacgccc ttttaaatat ccgattattc taataaacgc tcttttctct taggtttacc
     2461 cgccaatata tcctgtcaaa cactgatagt ttaaactgaa ggcgggaaac gacaatctga
     2521 tcatgagcgg agaattaagg gagtcacgtt atgacccccg ccgatgacgc gggacaagcc
     2581 gttttacgtt tggaactgac agaaccgcaa cgttgaagga gccactcagc cgcgggtttc
     2641 tggagtttaa tgagctaagc acatacgtca gaaaccatta ttgcgcgttc aaaagtcgcc
     2701 taaggtcact atcagctagc aaatatttct tgtcaaaaat gctccactga cgttccataa
     2761 attcccctcg gtatccaatt agagtctcat attcactctc aatccaaata atctgcaccg
     2821 gatctggatc gtttcgcatg attgaacaag atggattgca cgcaggttct ccggccgctt
     2881 gggtggagag gctattcggc tatgactggg cacaacagac aatcggctgc tctgatgccg
     2941 ccgtgttccg gctgtcagcg caggggcgcc cggttctttt tgtcaagacc gacctgtccg
     3001 gtgccctgaa tgaactgcag gacgaggcag cgcggctatc gtggctggcc acgacgggcg
     3061 ttccttgcgc agctgtgctc gacgttgtca ctgaagcggg aagggactgg ctgctattgg
     3121 gcgaagtgcc ggggcaggat ctcctgtcat ctcaccttgc tcctgccgag aaagtatcca
     3181 tcatggctga tgcaatgcgg cggctgcata cgcttgatcc ggctacctgc ccattcgacc
     3241 accaagcgaa acatcgcatc gagcgagcac gtactcggat ggaagccggt cttgtcgatc
     3301 aggatgatct ggacgaagag catcaggggc tcgcgccagc cgaactgttc gccaggctca
     3361 aggcgcgcat gcccgacggc gatgatctcg tcgtgaccca tggcgatgcc tgcttgccga
     3421 atatcatggt ggaaaatggc cgcttttctg gattcatcga ctgtggccgg ctgggtgtgg
     3481 cggaccgcta tcaggacata gcgttggcta cccgtgatat tgctgaagag cttggcggcg
     3541 aatgggctga ccgcttcctc gtgctttacg gtatcgccgc tcccgattcg cagcgcatcg
     3601 ccttctatcg ccttcttgac gagttcttct gagcgggact ctggggttcg aaatgaccga
     3661 ccaagcgacg cccaacctgc catcacgaga tttcgattcc accgccgcct tctatgaaag
     3721 gttgggcttc ggaatcgttt tccgggacgc cggctggatg atcctccagc gcggggatct
     3781 catgctggag ttcttcgccc acgggatctc tgcggaacag gcggtcgaag gtgccgatat
     3841 cattacgaca gcaacggccg acaagcacaa cgccacgatc ctgagcgaca atatgatcgg
     3901 gcccggcgtc cacatcaacg gcgtcggcgg cgactgccca ggcaagaccg agatgcaccg
     3961 cgatatcttg ctgcgttcgg atattttcgt ggagttcccg ccacagaccc ggatgatccc
     4021 cgatcgttca aacatttggc aataaagttt cttaagattg aatcctgttg ccggtcttgc
     4081 gatgattatc atataatttc tgttgaatta cgttaagcat gtaataatta acatgtaatg
     4141 catgacgtta tttatgagat gggtttttat gattagagtc ccgcaattat acatttaata
     4201 cgcgatagaa aacaaaatat agcgcgcaaa ctaggataaa ttatcgcgcg cggtgtcatc
     4261 tatgttacta gatcgggcct cctgtcnnnn nnnnnnnnnn nnnnnnnnnn nnnnnnnnnn
     4321 nnnnnnnnnn nnnnnnnnnn nnnnnnnnnn nnnnnnnnnn nnnnnnnngc tctgagggan
     4381 nnnnnnnnnn nnnnnnnnnn nnnnnnnnnn nnnnnnnnnn nnnnnnnnnn nnnnnnnnnn
     4441 nnnnnnnnnn nnnnnnnnnn nnnnnnnnnn nnnnnnnnnn nnnnnnnnnn nnnnnnnnnn
     4501 nnnnnnnnnn nnnnnnnnnn nnnnnnnnnn nnnnnnnnnn tggtttcatt ggtgacgttt
     4561 ccggccttgc taatggtaat ggtnnnnnnn nnnnnnnnnn nnnnnnnnnn nnnnnnnnnn
     4621 nnnnnnnnnn nnnnnnnnnn nnnnnacctt taatgaataa tttccgtcaa tatttacctt
     4681 ccctccctca atcggttgaa tgtcgccctt ttgtctttgg cccaatacgc aaaccgcctc
     4741 tccccgcgcg ttggccgatt cattaatgca gctggcacga caggtttccc gactggaaag
     4801 cgggcagtga gcgcaacgca attaatgtga gttagctcac tcattaggca ccccaggctt
     4861 tacactttat gcttccggct cgtatgttgt gtggaattgt gagcggataa caatttcaca
     4921 caggaaacag ctatgaccat gattacgcca agcttgcatg cctgcaggct ctaatcacaa
     4981 gtttgtacaa aaaagcaggc tccgaattcg ccctttcgga attttgtggg ctctttacct
     5041 tacgaggagc ttgagcttca atgttttgat taaaataata gaaggcttct tgtaatatag
     5101 gattattggt caacaaattc ttattgtcca agatattaac tgtttgactg agtctcaaag
     5161 tggaattaga aacatcttat tatgatatgt gggtactttc tagtttcgac aaacatgttt
     5221 atggctttca tctatcaaga ttcttcactc tataattaga attcaaaagt agagttcact
     5281 gtcagaattc aaatttatta tgtgtttttt ttccgtggtc gagattgtgt attattcttt
     5341 agttattaca agacttttag ctaaaatttg aaagaattta ctttaagaaa atcttaacat
     5401 ctgagataat ttcagcaata gattatattt ttcattactc tagcagtatt tttgcagatc
     5461 aatcgcaaca tatatggttg ttagaaaaaa tgcactatat atatatatat tattttttca
     5521 attaaaagtg catgatatat aatatatata tatatatata tatgtgtgtg tgtatatggt
     5581 caaagaaatt cttatacaaa tatacacgaa cacatatatt tgacaaaatc aaagtattac
     5641 actaaacaat gagttggtgc atggccaaaa caaatatgta gattaaaaat tccagcctcc
     5701 aaaaaaaaat ccaagtgttg taaagcatta tatatatata gtagatccca aatttttgta
     5761 caattccaca ctgatcgaat ttttaaagtt gaatatctga cgtaggattt ttttaatgtc
     5821 ttacctgacc atttactaat aacattcata cgttttcatt tgaaatatcc tctataatta
     5881 tattgaattt ggcacataat aagaaaccta attggtgatt tattttacta gtaaatttct
     5941 ggtgatgggc tttctactag aaagctctcg gaaaatcttg gaccaaatcc atattccatg
     6001 acttcgattg ttaaccctat tagttttcac aaacatacta tcaatatcat tgcaacggaa
     6061 aaggtacaag taaaacattc aatccgatag ggaagtgatg taggaggttg ggaagacagg
     6121 cccagaaaga gatttatctg acttgttttg tgtatagttt tcaatgttca taaaggaaga
     6181 tggagacttg agaagttttt tttggacttt gtttagcttt gttgggcgtt tttttttttt
     6241 gatcaataac tttgttgggc ttatgatttg taatattttc gtggactctt tagtttattt
     6301 agacgtgcta actttgttgg gcttatgact tgttgtaaca tattgtaaca gatgacttga
     6361 tgtgcgacta atctttacac attaaacata gttctgtttt ttgaaagttc ttattttcat
     6421 ttttatttga atgttatata tttttctata tttataattc tagtaaaagg caaattttgc
     6481 ttttaaatga aaaaaatata tattccacag tttcacctaa tcttatgcat ttagcagtac
     6541 aaattcaaaa atttcccatt tttattcatg aatcatacca ttatatatta actaaatcca
     6601 aggtaaaaaa aaggtatgaa agctctatag taagtaaaat ataaattccc cataaggaaa
     6661 gggccaagtc caccaggcaa gtaaaatgag caagcaccac tccaccatca cacaatttca
     6721 ctcatagata acgataagat tcatggaatt atcttccacg tggcattatt ccagcggttc
     6781 aagccgataa gggtctcaac acctctcctt aggcctttgt ggccgttacc aagtaaaatt
     6841 aacctcacac atatccacac tcaaaatcca acggtgtaga tcctagtcca cttgaatctc
     6901 atgtatccta gaccctccga tcactccaaa gcttgttctc attgttgtta tcattatata
     6961 tagatgacca aagcactaga ccaaacctca gtcacacaaa gagtaaagaa gaacaatggc
     7021 ttcctctatg ctctcttccg ctactatggt tgcctctccg gctcaggcca ctatggtcgc
     7081 tcctttcaac ggacttaagt cctccgctgc cttcccagcc acccgcaagg ctaacaacga
     7141 cattacttcc atcacaagca acggcggaag agttaactgc atgatggtct ggaccccggt
     7201 caacaacaag atgttcgaga ccttctccta cctgcccccc ctgagcgacg agcagatcgc
     7261 cgcccaggtc gactacattg tcgccaacgg ctggatcccc tgcctggagt tcgctgagtc
     7321 ggacaaggcc tacgtgtcca acgagtcggc catccgcttc ggcagcgtgt cttgcctgta
     7381 ctacgacaac cgctactgga ccatgtggaa gctgcccatg ttcggctgcc gcgaccccat
     7441 gcaggtgctg cgcgagatcg tcgcctgcac caaggccttc cccgatgcct acgtgcgcct
     7501 ggtggccttc gacaaccaga agcaggtgca gatcatgggc ttcctggtcc agcgccccaa
     7561 gtctgcccgc gactggcagc ccgccaacaa gcgctccgtg aagggcgaat tcgacccagc
     7621 tttcttgtac aaagtggtga tcatggtgag caagggcgag gagctgttca ccggggtggt
     7681 gcccatcctg gtcgagctgg acggcgacgt gaacggccac aagttcagcg tgtccggcga
     7741 gggcgagggc gatgccacct acggcaagct gaccctgaag ttcatctgca ccaccggcaa
     7801 gctgcccgtg ccctggccca ccctcgtgac caccttcacc tacggcgtgc agtgcttcag
     7861 ccgctacccc gaccacatga agcagcacga cttcttcaag tccgccatgc ccgaaggcta
     7921 cgtccaggag cgcaccatct tcttcaagga cgacggcaac tacaagaccc gcgccgaggt
     7981 gaagttcgag ggcgacaccc tggtgaaccg catcgagctg aagggcatcg acttcaagga
     8041 ggacggcaac atcctggggc acaagctgga gtacaactac aacagccaca acgtctatat
     8101 catggccgac aagcagaaga acggcatcaa ggtgaacttc aagatccgcc acaacatcga
     8161 ggacggcagc gtgcagctcg ccgaccacta ccagcagaac acccccatcg gcgacggccc
     8221 cgtgctgctg cccgacaacc actacctgag cacccagtcc gccctgagca aagaccccaa
     8281 cgagaagcgc gatcacatgg tcctgctgga gttcgtgacc gccgccggga tcactcacgg
     8341 catggacgag ctgtacaagt aaagcggccc gagctcgaat ttccccgatc gttcaaacat
     8401 ttggcaataa agtttcttaa gattgaatcc tgttgccggt cttgcgatga ttatcatata
     8461 atttctgttg aattacgtta agcatgtaat aattaacatg taatgcatga cgttatttat
     8521 gagatgggtt tttatgatta gagtcccgca attatacatt taatacgcga tagaaaacaa
     8581 aatatagcgc gcaaactagg ataaattatc gcgcgcggtg tcatctatgt tactagatcg
     8641 ggaattagct tcatcaacgc aagacatgcg cacgaccgtc tgacaggaga ggaatttccg
     8701 acgagcacag aaaggacttg ctcttggacg taggcctatt tctcaggcac atgtatcaag
     8761 tgttcggacg tgggttttcg atggtgtatc agccgccgcc aactgggaga tgaggaggct
     8821 ttcttggggg gcagtcagca gttcatttca caagacagag gaacttgtaa ggagatgcac
     8881 tgatttatct tggcgcaaac cagcaggacg aattagtggg aatagcccgc gaatatctaa
     8941 gttatgcctg tcggcatgag cagaaacttc caattcgaaa cagtttggag aggttgtttt
     9001 tgggcatacc ttttgttagt cagcctctcg attgctcatc gtcattacac agtaccgaag
     9061 tttgatcgat ctagtaacat agatgacacc gcgcgcgata atttatccta gtttgcgcgc
     9121 tatattttgt tttctatcgc gtattaaatg tataattgcg ggactctaat cataaaaacc
     9181 catctcataa ataacgtcat gcattacatg ttaattatta catgcttaac gtaattcaac
     9241 agaaattata tgataatcat cgcaagaccg gcaacaggat tcaatcttaa gaaactttat
     9301 tgccaaatgt ttgaacgatc tgcttcgacg cactccttct ttactccacc atctcgtcct
     9361 tattgaaaac gtgggtagca ccaaaacgaa tcaagtcgct ggaactgaag ttaccaatca
     9421 cgctggatga tttgccagtt ggattaatct tgcctttccc cgcatgaata atattgatga
     9481 atgcatgcgt gaggggtatt tcgattttgg caatagctgc aattgccgcg acatcctcca
     9541 acgagcataa ttcttcagaa aaatagcgat gttccatgtt gtcagggcat gcatgatgca
     9601 cgttatgagg tgacggtgct aggcagtatt ccctcaaagt ttcatagtca gtatcatatt
     9661 catcattgca ttcctgcaag agagaattga gacgcaatcc acacgctgcg gcaaccttcc
     9721 ggcgttcgtg gtctatttgc tcttggacgt tgcaaacgta agtgttggat cccggtcggc
     9781 atctactcta ttcctttgcc ctcggacgag tgctggggcg tcggtttcca ctatcggcga
     9841 gtacttctac acagccatcg gtccagacgg ccgcgcttct gcgggcgatt tgtgtacgcc
     9901 cgacagtccc ggctccggat cggacgattg cgtcgcatcg accctgcgcc caagctgcat
     9961 catcgaaatt gccgtcaacc aagctctgat agagttggtc aagaccaatg cggagcatat
    10021 acgcccggag ccgcggcgat cctgcaagct ccggatgcct ccgctcgaag tagcgcgtct
    10081 gctgctccat acaagccaac cacggcctcc agaagaagat gttggcgacc tcgtattggg
    10141 aatccccgaa catcgcctcg ctccagtcaa tgaccgctgt tatgcggcca ttgtccgtca
    10201 ggacattgtt ggagccgaaa tccgcgtgca cgaggtgccg gacttcgggg cagtcctcgg
    10261 cccaaagcat cagctcatcg agagcctgcg cgacggacgc actgacggtg tcgtccatca
    10321 cagtttgcca gtgatacaca tggggatcag caatcgcgca tatgaaatca cgccatgtag
    10381 tgtattgacc gattccttgc ggtccgaatg ggccgaaccc gctcgtctgg ctaagatcgg
    10441 ccgcagcgat cgcatccatg gcctccgcga ccggctgcag aacagcgggc agttcggttt
    10501 caggcaggtc ttgcaacgtg acaccctgtg cacggcggga gatgcaatag gtcaggctct
    10561 cgctgaattc cccaatgtca agcacttccg gaatcgggag cgcggccgat gcaaagtgcc
    10621 gataaacata acgatctttg tagaaaccat cggcgcagct atttacccgc aggacatatc
    10681 cacgccctcc tacatcgaag ctgaaagcac gagattcttc gccctccgag agctgcatca
    10741 ggtcggagac gctgtcgaac ttttcgatca gaaacttctc gacagacgtc gcggtgagtt
    10801 caggcttttt catatcgggg tcgtcctctc caaatgaaat gaacttcctt atatagagga
    10861 agggtcttgc gaaggatagt gggattgtgc gtcatccctt acgtcagtgg agatatcaca
    10921 tcaatccact tgctttgaag acgtggttgg aacgtcttct ttttccacga tgctcctcgt
    10981 gggtgggggt ccatctttgg gaccactgtc ggcagaggca tcttgaacga tagcctttcc
    11041 tttatcgcaa tgatggcatt tgtaggtgcc accttccttt tctactgtcc ttttgatgaa
    11101 gtgacagata gctgggcaat ggaatccgag gaggtttccc gatattaccc tttgttgaaa
    11161 agtctcaata gccctttggt cttctgagac tgtatctttg atattcttgg agtagacgag
    11221 agtgtcgtgc tccaccatgt tgacggatct ctaggacgcg tcctagaagc taattcactg
    11281 gccgtcgttt tacaacgtcg tgactgggaa aaccctggcg ttacccaact taatcgcctt
    11341 gcagcacatc cccctttcgc cagctggcgt aatagcgaag aggcccgcac cgatcgccct
    11401 tcccaacagt tgcgcagcct gaatggcgcc cgctcctttc gctttcttcc cttcctttct
    11461 cgccacgttc nnnnnnnnnn nnnnnnnnnn nnnnnnnnnn nnnnnnnnnn nnnnnnnnnn
    11521 nnnnnnnnnn nnnnnnnnnn nnnnnnnnnn nnnnnnnnnn nnnnnnnnnn nnnnnnnnnn
    11581 nnnnnnnnnn nnnnnnnnnn nnnnnnnnnn ncctttgacg ttggagtcca cgttctttaa
    11641 tagtggactc ttgttccaaa ctggaacaac actcaaccct atctcgggct attcttttga
    11701 tttataaggg attttgccga tttcggaacc accatcaaac aggattttcg cctgctgggg
    11761 caaaccagcg tggaccgctt gctgcaactc tctcagggcc aggcggtgaa gggcaatcag
    11821 ctgttgcccg tctcactggt gaaaagaaaa accaccccag tacattaaaa acgtccgcaa
    11881 tgtgttatta agttgtctaa gcgtcaattt gtttacacca caatatatcc tgccaccagc
    11941 cagccaacag ctccccgacc ggcagctcgg cacaaaatca ccactcgata caggcagccc
    12001 atcagtccgg gacggcgtca gcgggagagc cgttgtaagg cggcagactt tgctcatgtt
    12061 accgatgcta ttcggaagaa cggcaactaa gctgccgggt ttgaaacacg gatgatctcg
    12121 cggagggtag catgttgatt gtaacgatga cagagcgttg ctgcctgtga tcaaatatca
    12181 tctccctcgc agagatccga attatcagcc ttcttattca tttctcgctt aaccgtgaca
    12241 ggctgtcgat cttgagaact atgccgacat aataggaaat cgctggataa agccgctgag
    12301 gaagctgagt ggcgctattt ctttagaagt gaacgttgac gatatcaact cccctatcca
    12361 ttgctcaccg aatggtacag gtcggggacc cgaagttccg actgtcggcc tgatgcatcc
    12421 ccggctgatc gaccccagat ctggggctga gaaagcccag taaggaaaca actgtaggtt
    12481 cgagtcgcga gatcccccgg aaccaaagga agtaggttaa acccgctccg atcaggccga
    12541 gccacgccag gccgagaaca ttggttcctg taggcatcgg gattggcgga tcaaacacta
    12601 aagctactgg aacgagcaga agtcctccgg ccgccagttg ccaggcggta aaggtgagca
    12661 gaggcacggg aggttgccac ttgcgggtca gcacggttcc gaacgccatg gaaaccgccc
    12721 ccgccaggcc cgctgcgacg ccgacaggat ctagcgctgc gtttggtgtc aacaccaaca
    12781 gcgccacgcc cgcagttccg caaatagccc ccaggaccgc catcaatcgt atcgggctac
    12841 ctagcagagc ggcagagatg aacacgacca tcagcggctg cacagcgcct accgtcgccg
    12901 cgaccccgcc cggcaggcgg tagaccgaaa taaacaacaa gctccagaat agcgaaatat
    12961 taagtgcgcc gaggatgaag atgcgcatcc accagattcc cgttggaatc tgtcggacga
    13021 tcatcacgag caataaaccc gccggcaacg cccgcagcag cataccggcg acccctcggc
    13081 ctcgctgttc gggctccacg aaaacgccgg acagatgcgc cttgtgagcg tccttggggc
    13141 cgtcctcctg tttgaagacc gacagcccaa tgatctcgcc gtcgatgtag gcgccgaatg
    13201 ccacggcatc tcgcaaccgt tcagcgaacg cctccatggg ctttttctcc tcgtgctcgt
    13261 aaacggaccc gaacatctct ggagctttct tcagggccga caatcggatc tcgcggaaat
    13321 cctgcacgtc ggccgctcca agccgtcgaa tctgagcctt aatcacaatt gtcaatttta
    13381 atcctctgtt tatcggcagt tcgtagagcg cgccgtgcgt cccgagcgat actgagcgaa
    13441 gcaagtgcgt cgagcagtgc ccgcttgttc ctgaaatgcc agtaaagcgc tggctgctga
    13501 acccccagcc ggaactgacc ccacaaggcc ctagcgtttg caatgcacca ggtcatcatt
    13561 gacccaggcg tgttccacca ggccgctgcc tcgcaactct tcgcaggctt cgccgacctg
    13621 ctcgcgccac ttcttcacgc gggtggaatc cgatccgcac atgaggcgga aggtttccag
    13681 cttgagcggg tacggctccc ggtgcgagct gaaatagtcg aacatccgtc gggccgtcgg
    13741 cgacagcttg cggtacttct cccatatgaa tttcgtgtag tggtcgccag caaacagcac
    13801 gacgatttcc tcgtcgatca ggacctggca acgggacgtt ttcttgccac ggtccaggac
    13861 gcggaagcgg tgcagcagcg acaccgattc caggtgccca acgcggtcgg acgtgaagcc
    13921 catcgccgtc gcctgtaggc gcgacaggca ttcctcggcc ttcgtgtaat accggccatt
    13981 gatcgaccag cccaggtcct ggcaaagctc gtagaacgtg aaggtgatcg gctcgccgat
    14041 aggggtgcgc ttcgcgtact ccaacacctg ctgccacacc agttcgtcat cgtcggcccg
    14101 cagctcgacg ccggtgtagg tgatcttcac gtccttgttg acgtggaaaa tgaccttgtt
    14161 ttgcagcgcc tcgcgcggga ttttcttgtt gcgcgtggtg aacagggcag agcgggccgt
    14221 gtcgtttggc atcgctcgca tcgtgtccgg ccacggcgca atatcgaaca aggaaagctg
    14281 catttccttg atctgctgct tcgtgtgttt cagcaacgcg gcctgcttgg cctcgctgac
    14341 ctgttttgcc aggtcctcgc cggcggtttt tcgcttcttg gtcgtcatag ttcctcgcgt
    14401 gtcgatggtc atcgacttcg ccaaacctgc cgcctcctgt tcgagacgac gcgaacgctc
    14461 cacggcggcc gatggcgcgg gcagggcagg gggagccagt tgcacgctgt cgcgctcgat
    14521 cttggccgta gcttgctgga ccatcgagcc gacggactgg aaggtttcgc ggggcgcacg
    14581 catgacggtg cggcttgcga tggtttcggc atcctcggcg gaaaaccccg cgtcgatcag
    14641 ttcttgcctg tatgccttcc ggtcaaacgt ccgattcatt caccctcctt gcgggattgc
    14701 cccgactcac gccggggcaa tgtgccctta ttcctgattt gacccgcctg gtgccttggt
    14761 gtccagataa tccaccttat cggcaatgaa gtcggtcccg tagaccgtct ggccgtcctt
    14821 ctcgtacttg gtattccgaa tcttgccctg cacgaatacc agcgacccct tgcccaaata
    14881 cttgccgtgg gcctcggcct gagagccaaa acacttgatg cggaagaagt cggtgcgctc
    14941 ctgcttgtcg ccggcatcgt tgcgccacat ctaggtacta aaacaattca tccagtaaaa
    15001 tataatattt tattttctcc caatcaggct tgatccccag taagtcaaaa aatagctcga
    15061 catactgttc ttccccgata tcctccctga tcgaccggac gcagaaggca atgtcatacc
    15121 acttgtccgc cctgccgctt ctcccaagat caataaagcc acttactttg ccatctttca
    15181 caaagatgtt gctgtctccc aggtcgccgt gggaaaagac aagttcctct tcgggctttt
    15241 ccgtctttaa aaaatcatac agctcgcgcg gatctttaaa tggagtgtct tcttcccagt
    15301 tttcgcaatc cacatcggcc agatcgttat tcagtaagta atccaattcg gctaagcggc
    15361 tgtctaagct attcgtatag ggacaatccg atatgtcgat ggagtgaaag agcctgatgc
    15421 actccgcata cagctcgata atcttttcag ggctttgttc atcttcatac tcttccgagc
    15481 aaaggacgcc atcggcctca ctcatgagca gattgctcca gccatcatgc cgttcaaagt
    15541 gcaggacctt tggaacaggc agctttcctt ccagccatag catcatgtcc ttttcccgtt
    15601 ccacatcata ggtggtccct ttataccggc tgtccgtcat ttttaaatat aggttttcat
    15661 tttctcccac cagcttatat accttagcag gagacattcc ttccgtatct tttacgcagc
    15721 ggtatttttc gatcagtttt ttcaattccg gtgatattct cattttagcc atttattatt
    15781 tccttcctct tttctacagt atttaaagat accccaagaa gctaattata acaagacgaa
    15841 ctccaattca ctgttccttg cattctaaaa ccttaaatac cagaaaacag ctttttcaaa
    15901 gttgttttca aagttggcgt ataacatagt atcgacggag ccgattttga aaccacaatt
    15961 atgggtgatg ctgccaactt actgatttag tgtatgatgg tgtttttgag gtgctccagt
    16021 ggcttctgtg tctatcagct gtccctcctg ttcagctact gacggggtgg tgcgtaacgg
    16081 caaaagcacc gccggacatc agcgctatct ctgctctcac tgccgtaaaa catggcaact
    16141 gcagttcact tacaccgctt ctcaacccgg tacgcaccag aaaatcattg atatggccat
    16201 gaatggcgtt ggatgccggg caacagcccg cattatgggc gttggcctca acacgatttt
    16261 acgtcactta aaaaactcag gccgcagtcg gtaacctcgc gcatacagcc gggcagtgac
    16321 gtcatcgtct gcgcggaaat ggacgaacag tggggctatg tcggggctaa atcgcgccag
    16381 cgctggctgt tttacgcgta tgacagtctc cggaagacgg ttgttgcgca cgtattcggt
    16441 gaacgcacta tggcgacgct ggggcgtctt atgagcctgc tgtcaccctt tgacgtggtg
    16501 atatggatga cggatggctg gccgctgtat gaatcccgcc tgaagggaaa gctgcacgta
    16561 atcagcaagc gatatacgca gcgaattgag cggcataacc tgaatctgag gcagcacctg
    16621 gcacggctgg gacggaagtc gctgtcgttc tcaaaatcgg tggagctgca tgacaaagtc
    16681 atcgggcatt atctgaacat aaaacactat caataagttg gagtcattac ccaattatga
    16741 tagaatttac aagctataag gttattgtcc tgggtttcaa gcattagtcc atgcaagttt
    16801 ttatgctttg cccattctat agatatattg ataagcgcgc tgcctatgcc ttgccccctg
    16861 aaatccttac atacggcgat atcttctata taaaagatat attatcttat cagtattgtc
    16921 aatatattca aggcaatctg cctcctcatc ctcttcatcc tcttcgtctt ggtagctttt
    16981 taaatatggc gcttcataga gtaattctgt aaaggtccaa ttctcgtttt catacctcgg
    17041 tataatctta cctatcacct caaatggttc gctgggttta tcgcaccccc gaacacgagc
    17101 acggcacccg cgaccactat gccaagaatg cccaaggtaa aaattgccgg ccccgccatg
    17161 aagtccgtga atgccccgac ggccgaagtg aagggcaggc cgccacccag gccgccgccc
    17221 tcactgcccg gcacctggtc gctgaatgtc gatgccagca cctgcggcac gtcaatgctt
    17281 ccgggcgtcg cgctcgggct gatcgcccat cccgttactg ccccgatccc ggcaatggca
    17341 aggactgcca gcgctgccat ttttggggtg aggccgttcg cggccgaggg gcgcagcccc
    17401 tggggggatg ggaggcccgc gttagcgggc cgggagggtt cgagaagggg gggcaccccc
    17461 cttcggcgtg cgcggtcacg cgcacagggc gcagccctgg ttaaaaacaa ggtttataaa
    17521 tattggttta aaagcaggtt aaaagacagg ttagcggtgg ccgaaaaacg ggcggaaacc
    17581 cttgcaaatg ctggattttc tgcctgtgga cagcccctca aatgtcaata ggtgcgcccc
    17641 tcatctgtca gcactctgcc cctcaagtgt caaggatcgc gcccctcatc tgtcagtagt
    17701 cgcgcccctc aagtgtcaat accgcagggc acttatcccc aggcttgtcc acatcatctg
    17761 tgggaaactc gcgtaaaatc aggcgttttc gccgatttgc gaggctggcc agctccacgt
    17821 cgccggccga aatcgagcct gcccctcatc tgtcaacgcc gcgccgggtg agtcggcccc
    17881 tcaagtgtca acgtccgccc ctcatctgtc agtgagggcc aagttttccg cgaggtatcc
    17941 acaacgccgg cggccgcggt gtctcgcaca cggcttcgac ggcgtttctg gcgcgtttgc
    18001 agggccatag acggccgcca gcccagcggc gagggcaacc agcccgg
//
